Addgene plasmid #27080: pCXLE-hUL
Purpose: Integration-free (episomal) expression of human L-MYC and LIN28
Depositing lab: Shinya Yamanaka. Depositing organization: Kyoto University, Center for iPS Cell Research and Application. Publication: A more efficient method to generate integration-free human iPS cells. Okita K, Matsumura Y, Sato Y, Okada A, Morizane A, Okamoto S, Hong H, Nakagawa M, Tanabe K, Tezuka KI, Shibata T, Kunisada T, Takahashi M, Takahashi J, Saji H, Yamanaka S. Nat Methods. 2011 May;8(5):409-12 10.1038/nmeth.1591 PubMed 21460823.
Backbone
  Vector backbone: pCXLE
  Backbone size w/o insert (bp): 10180
  Vector type: Mammalian Expression
Growth in bacteria
  Bacterial resistance: Ampicillin, 100 μg/mL
  Growth temperature: 37°C
  Growth strain: DH5alpha
  Copy number: High Copy
Gene/Insert
  Cloning method: Restriction Enzyme; 5′ cloning site EcoRI (not destroyed); 3′ cloning site EcoRI (not destroyed)
  Sequencing primers: 5′ pCAG-F; 3′ WPRE-R
Resource information
  A portion of this plasmid was derived from a plasmid made by: pCEP4 is from Invitrogen. CAG Promoter was from Dr. Jun-ichi Miyazaki of Osaka University Graduate School of Medicine. In publication using this plasmid, please cite: Efficient selection for high-expression transfectants with a novel eukaryotic vector. Gene 108:193-200, 1991. Niwa, H., Yamamura, K. & Miyazaki, J. Mutation(s) made by Provider lab: Two genes are connected with the foot-and-mouth disease virus 2A self-cleaving sequence.
Terms and licenses: Academic/Nonprofit Terms; Industry Terms: Not Available to Industry
How to cite: pCXLE-hUL was a gift from Shinya Yamanaka (Addgene plasmid # 27080 ; http://n2t.net/addgene:27080 ; RRID:Addgene_27080)
