[The description below was written by a language model from this plasmid's Addgene catalogue record and pLannotate feature annotations shown in this document.]
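Description:
pCXLE-hUL is a mammalian expression plasmid of about 12 kb, built on the pCXLE backbone, for integration-free, episomal expression of human L-MYC and LIN28. Part of the backbone derives from pCEP4. In E. coli it is propagated through a high-copy ColE1/pUC-type origin and selected with ampicillin via the AmpR (β-lactamase) gene. No mammalian drug-selection marker appears in the feature tables. In human cells the plasmid persists through Epstein-Barr virus elements: the oriP replication origin and an EBNA1 coding sequence. EBNA1 protein binds oriP to support replication and retention of the plasmid as an extrachromosomal episome. Short annotated fragments of other EBV genes (BRRF2, gL) around these elements, and the lac, lacI and tet promoter fragments, look like carry-over from the parental sequences rather than functional parts.

The payload is a single transcription unit driven by the CAG promoter, which combines the CMV enhancer, the chicken β-actin promoter and a chimeric intron. It drives the MYCL (L-MYC) coding sequence followed by LIN28A. The record states that the two genes are joined by the foot-and-mouth disease virus 2A self-cleaving sequence, so one mRNA yields two separate proteins. The 2A itself is not annotated, but it fits the gap between the two coding sequences. A WPRE downstream enhances transcript expression, and a rabbit β-globin polyadenylation signal terminates the unit. Two loxP sites in the same orientation flank the EBNA1 region, which would in principle allow Cre-mediated excision of EBNA1, although the record does not describe this use. The two sequence records differ by one nucleotide in length and carry the same annotations. The plasmid is associated with a published method for generating integration-free human iPS cells.
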