Features (pLannotate 1.2.2; 24 found; start..end, strand, type, name):
      4..383     +  enhancer       CMV enhancer: human cytomegalovirus immediate early enhancer
    385..662     +  promoter       chicken β-actin promoter: No description available
    663..1679    +  intron         chimeric intron: chimera between introns from chicken β-actin and rabbit β-globin
   1744..2835    +  CDS            MYCL: MYCL_HUMAN - Also known as BHLHE38, LMYC, MYCL1. Experimental evidence at protein level: Swiss-Prot protein existence level 1. From Homo sapiens (Human).
   2950..3576    +  CDS            LIN28A: LN28A_HUMAN - Also known as CSDD1, LIN28, ZCCHC1. Experimental evidence at protein level: Swiss-Prot protein existence level 1. RNA-binding protein that inhibits processing of pre-let-7 miRNAs and regulates translation of mRNAs that control developmental timing, pluripotency and metabolism (PubMed:21247876). Seems to recognize a common structural G-quartet (G4) feature in its miRNA and mRNA targets (Probable). 'Translational enhancer' that drives specific mRNAs to polysomes and increases the efficiency of protein synthesis. Its association with the translational machinery and target mRNAs resu
   3630..4218    +  misc_feature   WPRE: woodchuck hepatitis virus posttranscriptional regulatory element
   4226..4303    +  CDS            HBB (fragment): HBB_PONPY - Experimental evidence at transcript level: Swiss-Prot protein existence level 2. Involved in oxygen transport from the lung to the various peripheral tissues. From Pongo pygmaeus (Bornean orangutan).
   4374..4429    +  polyA_signal   β-globin poly(A) signal: rabbit β-globin polyadenylation signal (Gil and Proudfoot, 1987)
   4812..4834    -  protein_bind   lac operator (fragment): The lac repressor binds to the lac operator to inhibit transcription in E. coli. This inhibition can be relieved by adding lactose or isopropyl-β-D-thiogalactopyranoside (IPTG). lac repressor encoded by lacI
   4838..4868    -  promoter       lac promoter: promoter for the E. coli lac operon
   4883..4904    -  protein_bind   CAP binding site: CAP binding activates transcription in the presence of cAMP. E. coli catabolite activator protein
   4917..4956    -  CDS            lacI (fragment): lac repressor; lacI; The lac repressor binds to the lac operator to inhibit transcription in E. coli. This inhibition can be relieved by adding lactose or isopropyl-β-D-thiogalactopyranoside (IPTG).
   4993..5026    -  protein_bind   loxP: Cre-mediated recombination occurs in the 8-bp core sequence (GCATACAT). Cre recombinase
   5079..5102    +  promoter       tet promoter (fragment): E. coli promoter for tetracycline efflux protein gene
   5105..5449    +  CDS            BRRF2_EBVB9 (fragment): Protein inferred from homology: Swiss-Prot protein existence level 3. From Epstein-Barr virus (strain B95-8) (HHV-4) (Human herpesvirus 4).
   5487..7412    +  CDS            EBNA1: Epstein-Barr nuclear antigen 1, also known as EBNA-1 crucial for latent viral infection, and for episomal amplification of vectors containing the oriP origin (Okita et al., 2013)
   7495..7563    +  CDS            gL (fragment): GL_EBVB9 - Experimental evidence at protein level: Swiss-Prot protein existence level 1. The heterodimer glycoprotein H-glycoprotein L is required for the fusion of viral and plasma membranes leading to virus entry into the host cell. Acts as a functional inhibitor of gH and maintains gH in an inhibited form. Upon binding to host integrins, gL dissociates from gH leading to activation of the viral fusion glycoproteins gB and gH. Fusion of EBV with B-lymphocytes requires the additional receptor- binding protein gp42, which forms a complex with gH/gL. The heterodimer gH/gL targets also host EPHA
   7580..7613    -  protein_bind   loxP: Cre-mediated recombination occurs in the 8-bp core sequence (GCATACAT). Cre recombinase
   7647..7799    +  CDS            gL (fragment): GL_EBVA8 - Experimental evidence at protein level: Swiss-Prot protein existence level 1. The heterodimer glycoprotein H-glycoprotein L is required for the fusion of viral and plasma membranes leading to virus entry into the host cell. Acts as a functional inhibitor of gH and maintains gH in an inhibited form. Upon binding to host integrins, gL dissociates from gH leading to activation of the viral fusion glycoproteins gB and gH. The heterodimer gH/gL targets also host EPHA2 to promote viral entry. From Epstein-Barr virus (strain AG876) (HHV-4) (Human herpesvirus 4).
   7800..9589    +  rep_origin     oriP: Epstein-Barr virus oriP replication origin (Yates et al., 2000)
  10064..10118   -  CDS            lacI (fragment): lac repressor; lacI; The lac repressor binds to the lac operator to inhibit transcription in E. coli. This inhibition can be relieved by adding lactose or isopropyl-β-D-thiogalactopyranoside (IPTG).
  10301..10889   -  rep_origin     ori: high-copy-number ColE1/pMB1/pBR322/pUC origin of replication
  11060..11920   -  CDS            AmpR: β-lactamase; bla; confers resistance to ampicillin, carbenicillin, and related antibiotics
  11921..12025   -  promoter       AmpR promoter: bla
>Addgene plasmid #27080 | pCXLE-hUL | addgene full sequence | sequence record 431105 | Addgene NGS Result
GTCGACATTGATTATTGACTAGTTATTAATAGTAATCAATTACGGGGTCATTAGTTCATAGCCCATATAT
GGAGTTCCGCGTTACATAACTTACGGTAAATGGCCCGCCTGGCTGACCGCCCAACGACCCCCGCCCATTG
ACGTCAATAATGACGTATGTTCCCATAGTAACGCCAATAGGGACTTTCCATTGACGTCAATGGGTGGAGT
ATTTACGGTAAACTGCCCACTTGGCAGTACATCAAGTGTATCATATGCCAAGTACGCCCCCTATTGACGT
CAATGACGGTAAATGGCCCGCCTGGCATTATGCCCAGTACATGACCTTATGGGACTTTCCTACTTGGCAG
TACATCTACGTATTAGTCATCGCTATTACCATGGTCGAGGTGAGCCCCACGTTCTGCTTCACTCTCCCCA
TCTCCCCCCCCTCCCCACCCCCAATTTTGTATTTATTTATTTTTTAATTATTTTGTGCAGCGATGGGGGC
GGGGGGGGGGGGGGGGCGCGCGCCAGGCGGGGCGGGGCGGGGCGAGGGGCGGGGCGGGGCGAGGCGGAGA
GGTGCGGCGGCAGCCAATCAGAGCGGCGCGCTCCGAAAGTTTCCTTTTATGGCGAGGCGGCGGCGGCGGC
GGCCCTATAAAAAGCGAAGCGCGCGGCGGGCGGGAGTCGCTGCGCGCTGCCTTCGCCCCGTGCCCCGCTC
CGCCGCCGCCTCGCGCCGCCCGCCCCGGCTCTGACTGACCGCGTTACTCCCACAGGTGAGCGGGCGGGAC
GGCCCTTCTCCTCCGGGCTGTAATTAGCGCTTGGTTTAATGACGGCTTGTTTCTTTTCTGTGGCTGCGTG
AAAGCCTTGAGGGGCTCCGGGAGGGCCCTTTGTGCGGGGGGAGCGGCTCGGGGGGTGCGTGCGTGTGTGT
GTGCGTGGGGAGCGCCGCGTGCGGCTCCGCGCTGCCCGGCGGCTGTGAGCGCTGCGGGCGCGGCGCGGGG
CTTTGTGCGCTCCGCAGTGTGCGCGAGGGGAGCGCGGCCGGGGGCGGTGCCCCGCGGTGCGGGGGGGGCT
GCGAGGGGAACAAAGGCTGCGTGCGGGGTGTGTGCGTGGGGGGGTGAGCAGGGGGTGTGGGCGCGTCGGT
CGGGCTGCAACCCCCCCTGCACCCCCCTCCCCGAGTTGCTGAGCACGGCCCGGCTTCGGGTGCGGGGCTC
CGTACGGGGCGTGGCGCGGGGCTCGCCGTGCCGGGCGGGGGGTGGCGGCAGGTGGGGGTGCCGGGCGGGG
CGGGGCCGCCTCGGGCCGGGGAGGGCTCGGGGGAGGGGCGCGGCGGCCCCCGGAGCGCCGGCGGCTGTCG
AGGCGCGGCGAGCCGCAGCCATTGCCTTTTATGGTAATCGTGCGAGAGGGCGCAGGGACTTCCTTTGTCC
CAAATCTGTGCGGAGCCGAAATCTGGGAGGCGCCGCCGCACCCCCTCTAGCGGGCGCGGGGCGAAGCGGT
GCGGCGCCGGCAGGAAGGAAATGGGCGGGGAGGGCCTTCGTGCGTCGCCGCGCCGCCGTCCCCTTCTCCC
TCTCCAGCCTCGGGGCTGTCCGCGGGGGGACGGCTGCCTTCGGGGGGGACGGGGCAGGGCGGGGTTCGGC
TTCTGGCGTGTGACCGGCGGCTCTAGAGCCTCTGCTAACCATGTTCATGCCTTCTTCTTTTTCCTACAGC
TCCTGGGCAACGTGCTGGTTATTGTGCTGTCTCATCATTTTGGCAAAGAATTCGCCCTTCACCATGGACT
ACGACTCGTACCAGCACTATTTCTACGACTATGACTGCGGGGAGGATTTCTACCGCTCCACGGCGCCCAG
CGAGGACATCTGGAAGAAATTCGAGCTGGTGCCATCGCCCCCCACGTCGCCGCCCTGGGGCTTGGGTCCC
GGCGCAGGGGACCCGGCCCCCGGGATTGGTCCCCCGGAGCCGTGGCCCGGAGGGTGCACCGGAGACGAAG
CGGAATCCCGGGGCCACTCGAAAGGCTGGGGCAGGAACTACGCCTCCATCATACGCCGTGACTGCATGTG
GAGCGGCTTCTCGGCCCGGGAACGGCTGGAGAGAGCTGTGAGCGACCGGCTCGCTCCTGGCGCGCCCCGG
GGGAACCCGCCCAAGGCGTCCGCCGCCCCGGACTGCACTCCCAGCCTCGAAGCCGGCAACCCGGCGCCCG
CCGCCCCCTGTCCGCTGGGCGAACCCAAGACCCAGGCCTGCTCCGGGTCCGAGAGCCCAAGCGACTCGGA
GAATGAAGAAATTGATGTTGTGACAGTAGAGAAGAGGCAGTCTCTGGGTATTCGGAAGCCGGTCACCATC
ACGGTGCGAGCAGACCCCCTGGATCCCTGCATGAAGCATTTCCACATCTCCATCCATCAGCAACAGCACA
ACTATGCTGCCCGTTTTCCTCCAGAAAGCTGCTCCCAAGAAGAGGCTTCAGAGAGGGGTCCCCAAGAAGA
GGTTCTGGAGAGAGATGCTGCAGGGGAAAAGGAAGATGAGGAGGATGAAGAGATTGTGAGTCCCCCACCT
GTAGAAAGTGAGGCTGCCCAGTCCTGCCACCCCAAACCTGTCAGTTCTGATACTGAGGATGTGACCAAGA
GGAAGAATCACAACTTCCTGGAGCGCAAGAGGCGGAATGACCTGCGTTCGCGATTCTTGGCGCTGAGGGA
CCAGGTGCCCACCCTGGCCAGCTGCTCCAAGGCCCCCAAAGTAGTGATCCTAAGCAAGGCCTTGGAATAC
TTGCAAGCCCTGGTGGGGGCTGAGAAGAGGATGGCTACAGAGAAAAGACAGCTCCGATGCCGGCAGCAGC
AGTTGCAGAAAAGAATTGCATACCTCACTGGCTACGGAGATCTCAAAATTGTCGCTCCTGTCAAACAAAC
TCTTAACTTTGATTTACTCAAACTGGCTGGGGATGTAGAAAGCAATCCAGGTCCACTCATGAACAATTCG
CCCTTCACCATGGGCTCCGTGTCCAACCAGCAGTTTGCAGGTGGCTGCGCCAAGGCGGCAGAAGAGGCGC
CCGAGGAGGCGCCGGAGGACGCGGCCCGGGCGGCGGACGAGCCTCAGCTGCTGCACGGTGCGGGCATCTG
TAAGTGGTTCAACGTGCGCATGGGGTTCGGCTTCCTGTCCATGACCGCCCGCGCCGGGGTCGCGCTCGAC
CCCCCAGTGGATGTCTTTGTGCACCAGAGTAAGCTGCACATGGAAGGGTTCCGGAGCTTGAAGGAGGGTG
AGGCAGTGGAGTTCACCTTTAAGAAGTCAGCCAAGGGTCTGGAATCCATCCGTGTCACCGGACCTGGTGG
AGTATTCTGTATTGGGAGTGAGAGGCGGCCAAAAGGAAAGAGCATGCAGAAGCGCAGATCAAAAGGAGAC
AGGTGCTACAACTGTGGAGGTCTAGATCATCATGCCAAGGAATGCAAGCTGCCACCCCAGCCCAAGAAGT
GCCACTTCTGCCAGAGCATCAGCCATATGGTAGCCTCATGTCCGCTGAAGGCCCAGCAGGGCCCTAGTGC
ACAGGGAAAGCCAACCTACTTTCGAGAGGAAGAAGAAGAAATCCACAGCCCTACCCTGCTCCCGGAGGCA
CAGAATTGAAAGGGCGAATTGCCTGCAGGAATTCAAGCTTCGGGGACTAGTCATATGATAATCAACCTCT
GGATTACAAAATTTGTGAAAGATTGACTGGTATTCTTAACTATGTTGCTCCTTTTACGCTATGTGGATAC
GCTGCTTTAATGCCTTTGTATCATGCTATTGCTTCCCGTATGGCTTTCATTTTCTCCTCCTTGTATAAAT
CCTGGTTGCTGTCTCTTTATGAGGAGTTGTGGCCCGTTGTCAGGCAACGTGGCGTGGTGTGCACTGTGTT
TGCTGACGCAACCCCCACTGGTTGGGGCATTGCCACCACCTGTCAGCTCCTTTCCGGGACTTTCGCTTTC
CCCCTCCCTATTGCCACGGCGGAACTCATCGCCGCCTGCCTTGCCCGCTGCTGGACAGGGGCTCGGCTGT
TGGGCACTGACAATTCCGTGGTGTTGTCGGGGAAGCTGACGTCCTTTCCATGGCTGCTCGCCTGTGTTGC
CACCTGGATTCTGCGCGGGACGTCCTTCTGCTACGTCCCTTCGGCCCTCAATCCAGCGGACCTTCCTTCC
CGCGGCCTGCTGCCGGCTCTGCGGCCTCTTCCGCGTCTTCGCCTTCGCCCTCAGACGAGTCGGATCTCCC
TTTGGGCCGCCTCCCCGCATCGGTACAATTCACTCCTCAGGTGCAGGCTGCCTATCAGAAGGTGGTGGCT
GGTGTGGCCAATGCCCTGGCTCACAAATACCACTGAGATCTTTTTCCCTCTGCCAAAAATTATGGGGACA
TCATGAAGCCCCTTGAGCATCTGACTTCTGGCTAATAAAGGAAATTTATTTTCATTGCAATAGTGTGTTG
GAATTTTTTGTGTCTCTCACTCGGAAGGACATATGGGAGGGCAAATCATTTAAAACATCAGAATGAGTAT
TTGGTTTAGAGTTTGGCAACATATGCCCATATGCTGGCTGCCATGAACAAAGGTTGGCTATAAAGAGGTC
ATCAGTATATGAAACAGCCCCCTGCTGTCCATTCCTTATTCCATAGAAAAGCCTTGACTTGAGGTTAGAT
TTTTTTTATATTTTGTTTTGTGTTATTTTTTTCTTTAACATCCCTAAAATTTTCCTTACATGTTTTACTA
GCCAGATTTTTCCTCCTCTCCTGACTACTCCCAGTCATAGCTGTCCCTCTTCTCTTATGGAGATCCCTCG
ACCTGCAGCCCAAGCTTGGCGTAATCATGGTCATAGCTGTTTCCTGTGTGAAATTGTTATCCGCTCACAA
TTCCACACAACATACGAGCCGGAAGCATAAAGTGTAAAGCCTGGGGTGCCTAATGAGTGAGCTAACTCAC
ATTAATTGCGTTGCGCTCACTGCCCGCTTTCCAGTCGGGAAACCTGTCGTGCCAGCGGATCTCAATTCCG
ATCATATTCAATAACCCTTAATATAACTTCGTATAATGTATGCTATACGAAGTTATTAGGTCTGAAGAGG
AGTTTACGTCCAGCCAAGCTTAGGATCAATTCTCATGTTTGACAGCTTATCATCGATAAGCTGATCCTCA
CAGGCCGCACCCAGCTTTTCTTCCGTTGCCCCAGTAGCATCTCTGTCTGGTGACCTTGAAGAGGAAGAGG
AGGGGTCCCGAGAATCCCCATCCCTACCGTCCAGCAAAAAGGGGGACGAGGAATTTGAGGCCTGGCTTGA
GGCTCAGGACGCAAATCTTGAGGATGTTCAGCGGGAGTTTTCCGGGCTGCGAGTAATTGGTGATGAGGAC
GAGGATGGTTCGGAGGATGGGGAATTTTCAGACCTGGATCTGTCTGACAGCGACCATGAAGGGGATGAGG
GTGGGGGGGCTGTTGGAGGGGGCAGGAGTCTGCACTCCCTGTATTCACTGAGCGTCGTCTAATAAAGATG
TCTATTGATCTCTTTTAGTGTGAATCATGTCTGACGAGGGGCCAGGTACAGGACCTGGAAATGGCCTAGG
AGAGAAGGGAGACACATCTGGACCAGAAGGCTCCGGCGGCAGTGGACCTCAAAGAAGAGGGGGTGATAAC
CATGGACGAGGACGGGGAAGAGGACGAGGACGAGGAGGCGGAAGACCAGGAGCCCCGGGCGGCTCAGGAT
CAGGGCCAAGACATAGAGATGGTGTCCGGAGACCCCAAAAACGTCCAAGTTGCATTGGCTGCAAAGGGAC
CCACGGTGGAACAGGAGCAGGAGCAGGAGCGGGAGGGGCAGGAGCAGGAGGGGCAGGAGCAGGAGGAGGG
GCAGGAGCAGGAGGAGGGGCAGGAGGGGCAGGAGGGGCAGGAGGGGCAGGAGCAGGAGGAGGGGCAGGAG
CAGGAGGAGGGGCAGGAGGGGCAGGAGGGGCAGGAGCAGGAGGAGGGGCAGGAGCAGGAGGAGGGGCAGG
AGGGGCAGGAGSAGGAGGAGGGGCAGGAGGGGSAGGAGGGGCAGGAGCAGGAGGAGGGGCAGGAGCAGGA
GGAGGGGCAGGAGGGGCAGGAGCAGGAGGAGGGGCAGGAGGGGCAGGAGGGGCAGGAGCAGGAGGAGGGG
CAGGAGCAGGAGGGGCAGGAGGGGCAGGAGGGGCAGGAGCAGGAGGGGCAGGAGCAGGAGGAGGGGCAGG
AGGGGCAGGAGGGGCAGGAGCAGGAGGGGCAGGAGCAGGAGGGGCAGGAGCAGGAGGGGCAGGAGCAGGA
GGGGCAGGAGGGGCAGGAGCAGGAGGGGCAGGAGGGGCAGGAGCAGGAGGGGSAGGAGGGGCAGGAGCAG
GAGGAGGGGSAGGAGGGGCAGGAGCAGGAGGAGGGGCAGGAGGGGCAGGAGCAGGAGGGGCAGGAGGGGS
AGGAGSAGGAGGGGSAGGAGGGGSAGGAGSAGGAGGGGSAGGAGGGGCAGGAGSAGGAGGAGGGGCAGGA
GCAGGAGGGGCAGGAGCAGGAGGTGGAGGCCGGGGTCGAGGAGGCAGTGGAGGCCGGGGTCGAGGAGGTA
GTGGAGGCCGGGGTCGAGGAGGTAGTGGAGGCCGCCGGGGTAGAGGACGTGAAAGAGCCAGGGGGGGAAG
TCGTGAAAGAGCCAGGGGGAGAGGTCGTGGACGTGGAGAAAAGAGGCCCAGGAGTCCCAGTAGTCAGTCA
TCATCATCCGGGTCTCCACCGCGCAGGCCCCCTCCAGGTAGAAGGCCATTTTTCCACCCTGTAGGGGAAG
CCGATTATTTTGAATACCACCAAGAAGGTGGCCCAGATGGTGAGCCTGACGTGCCCCCGGGAGCGATAGA
GCAGGGCCCCGCAGATGACCCAGGAGAAGGCCCAAGCACTGGACCCCGGGGTCAGGGTGATGGAGGCAGG
CGCAAAAAAGGAGGGTGGTTTGGAAAGCATCGTGGTCAAGGAGGTTCCAACCCGAAATTTGAGAACATTG
CAGAAGGTTTAAGAGCTCTCCTGGCTAGGAGTCACGTAGAAAGGACTACCGACGAAGGAACTTGGGTCGC
CGGTGTGTTCGTATATGGAGGTAGTAAGACCTCCCTTTACAACCTAAGGCGAGGAACTGCCCTTGCTATT
CCACAATGTCGTCTTACACCATTGAGTCGTCTCCCCTTTGGAATGGCCCCTGGACCCGGCCCACAACCTG
GCCCGCTAAGGGAGTCCATTGTCTGTTATTTCATGGTCTTTTTACAAACTCATATATTTGCTGAGGTTTT
GAAGGATGCGATTAAGGACCTTGTTATGACAAAGCCCGCTCCTACCTGCAATATCAGGGTGACTGTGTGC
AGCTTTGACGATGGAGTAGATTTGCCTCCCTGGTTTCCACCTATGGTGGAAGGGGCTGCCGCGGAGGGTG
ATGACGGAGATGACGGAGATGAAGGAGGTGATGGAGATGAGGGTGAGGAAGGGCAGGAGTGATGTAACTT
GTTAGGAGACGCCCTCAATCGTATTAAAAGCCGTGTATTCCCCCGCACTAAAGAATAAATCCCCAGTAGA
CATCATGCGTGCTGTTGGTGTATTTCTGGCCATCTGTCTTGTCACCATTTTCGTCCTCCCAACATGGGGC
AATTGCCGGAACCCTTAATATAACTTCGTATAATGTATGCTATACGAAGTTATTAGGTCCCTCGAAGAGG
TTCACTAGCGGATCTCAATTGGGCATACCCATGTTGTCACGTCACTCAGCTCCGCGCTCAACACCTTCTC
GCGTTGGAAAACATTAGCGACATTTACCTGGTGAGCAATCAGACATGCGACGGCTTTAGCCTGGCCTCCT
TAAATTCACCTAAGAATGGGAGCAACCAGCAGGAAAAGGACAAGCAGCGAAAATTCACGCCCCCTTGGGA
GGTGGCGGCATATGCAAAGGATAGCACTCCCACTCTACTACTGGGTATCATATGCTGACTGTATATGCAT
GAGGATAGCATATGCTACCCGGATACAGATTAGGATAGCATATACTACCCAGATATAGATTAGGATAGCA
TATGCTACCCAGATATAGATTAGGATAGCCTATGCTACCCAGATATAAATTAGGATAGCATATACTACCC
AGATATAGATTAGGATAGCATATGCTACCCAGATATAGATTAGGATAGCCTATGCTACCCAGATATAGAT
TAGGATAGCATATGCTACCCAGATATAGATTAGGATAGCATATGCTATCCAGATATTTGGGTAGTATATG
CTACCCAGATATAAATTAGGATAGCATATACTACCCTAATCTCTATTAGGATAGCATATGCTACCCGGAT
ACAGATTAGGATAGCATATACTACCCAGATATAGATTAGGATAGCATATGCTACCCAGATATAGATTAGG
ATAGCCTATGCTACCCAGATATAAATTAGGATAGCATATACTACCCAGATATAGATTAGGATAGCATATG
CTACCCAGATATAGATTAGGATAGCCTATGCTACCCAGATATAGATTAGGATAGCATATGCTATCCAGAT
ATTTGGGTAGTATATGCTACCCATGGCAACATTAGCCCACCGTGCTCTCAGCGACCTCGTGAATATGAGG
ACCAACAACCCTGTGCTTGGCGCTCAGGCGCAAGTGTGTGTAATTTGTCCTCCAGATCGCAGCAATCGCG
CCCCTATCTTGGCCCGCCCACCTACTTATGCAGGTATTCCCCGGGGTGCCATTAGTGGTTTTGTGGGCAA
GTGGTTTGACCGCAGTGGTTAGCGGGGTTACAATCAGCCAAGTTATTACACCCTTATTTTACAGTCCAAA
ACCGCAGGGCGGCGTGTGGGGGCTGACGCGTGCCCCCACTCCACAATTTCAAAAAAAAGAGTGGCCACTT
GTCTTTGTTTATGGGCCCCATTGGCGTGGAGCCCCGTTTAATTTTCGGGGGTGTTAGAGACAACCAGTGG
AGTCCGCTGCTGTCGGCGTCCACTCTCTTTCCCCTTGTTACAAATAGAGTGTAACAACATGGTTCACCTG
TCTTGGTCCCTGCCTGGGACACATCTTAATAACCCCAGTATCATATTGCACTAGGATTATGTGTTGCCCA
TAGCCATAAATTCGTGTGAGATGGACATCCAGTCTTTACGGCTTGTCCCCACCCCATGGATTTCTATTGT
TAAAGATATTCAGAATGTTTCATTCCTACACTAGTATTTATTGCCCAAGGGGTTTGTGAGGGTTATATTG
GTGTCATAGCACAATGCCACCACTGAACCCCCCGTCCAAATTTTATTCTGGGGGCGTCACCTGAAACCTT
GTTTTCGAGCACCTCACATACACCTTACTGTTCACAACTCAGCAGTTATTCTATTAGCTAAACGAAGGAG
AATGAAGAAGCAGGCGAAGATTCAGGAGAGTTCACTGCCCGCTCCTTGATCTTCAGCCACTGCCCTTGTG
ACTAAAATGGTTCACTACCCTCGTGGAATCCTGACCCCATGTAAATAAAACCGTGACAGCTCATGGGGTG
GGAGATATCGCTGTTCCTTAGGACCCTTTTACTAACCCTAATTCGATAGCATATGCTTCCCGTTGGGTAA
CATATGCTATTGAATTAGGGTTAGTCTGGATAGTATATACTACTACCCGGGAAGCATATGCTACCCGTTT
AGGGTTAACAAGGGGGCCTTATAAACACTATTGCTAATGCCCTCTTGAGGGTCCGCTTATCGGTAGCTAC
ACAGGCCCCTCTGATTGACGTTGGTGTAGCCTCCCGTAGTCTTCCTGGGCCCCTGGGAGGTACATGTCCC
CCAGCATTGGTGTAAGAGCTTCAGCCAAGAGTTACACATAAAGGCAATGTTGTGTTGCAGTCCACAGACT
GCAAAGTCTGCTCCAGGATGAAAGCCACTCAGTGTTGGCAAATGTGCACATCCATTTATAAGGATGTCAA
CTACAGTCAGAGAACCCCTTTGTGTTTGGTCCCCCCCCGTGTCACATGTGGAACAGGGCCCAGTTGGCAA
GTTGTACCAACCAACTGAAGGGATTACATGCACTGCCCCGCGAAGAAGGGGCAGAGATGTCGTAGTCAGG
TTTAGTTCGTCCGGGGCGGGGATCGATCCTCTAGAGTCGACGCTAGCGGATCCGCTGCATTAATGAATCG
GCCAACGCGCGGGGAGAGGCGGTTTGCGTATTGGGCGCTCTTCCGCTTCCTCGCTCACTGACTCGCTGCG
CTCGGTCGTTCGGCTGCGGCGAGCGGTATCAGCTCACTCAAAGGCGGTAATACGGTTATCCACAGAATCA
GGGGATAACGCAGGAAAGAACATGTGAGCAAAAGGCCAGCAAAAGGCCAGGAACCGTAAAAAGGCCGCGT
TGCTGGCGTTTTTCCATAGGCTCCGCCCCCCTGACGAGCATCACAAAAATCGACGCTCAAGTCAGAGGTG
GCGAAACCCGACAGGACTATAAAGATACCAGGCGTTTCCCCCTGGAAGCTCCCTCGTGCGCTCTCCTGTT
CCGACCCTGCCGCTTACCGGATACCTGTCCGCCTTTCTCCCTTCGGGAAGCGTGGCGCTTTCTCATAGCT
CACGCTGTAGGTATCTCAGTTCGGTGTAGGTCGTTCGCTCCAAGCTGGGCTGTGTGCACGAACCCCCCGT
TCAGCCCGACCGCTGCGCCTTATCCGGTAACTATCGTCTTGAGTCCAACCCGGTAAGACACGACTTATCG
CCACTGGCAGCAGCCACTGGTAACAGGATTAGCAGAGCGAGGTATGTAGGCGGTGCTACAGAGTTCTTGA
AGTGGTGGCCTAACTACGGCTACACTAGAAGAACAGTATTTGGTATCTGCGCTCTGCTGAAGCCAGTTAC
CTTCGGAAAAAGAGTTGGTAGCTCTTGATCCGGCAAACAAACCACCGCTGGTAGCGGTGGTTTTTTTGTT
TGCAAGCAGCAGATTACGCGCAGAAAAAAAGGATCTCAAGAAGATCCTTTGATCTTTTCTACGGGGTCTG
ACGCTCAGTGGAACGAAAACTCACGTTAAGGGATTTTGGTCATGAGATTATCAAAAAGGATCTTCACCTA
GATCCTTTTAAATTAAAAATGAAGTTTTAAATCAATCTAAAGTATATATGAGTAAACTTGGTCTGACAGT
TACCAATGCTTAATCAGTGAGGCACCTATCTCAGCGATCTGTCTATTTCGTTCATCCATAGTTGCCTGAC
TCCCCGTCGTGTAGATAACTACGATACGGGAGGGCTTACCATCTGGCCCCAGTGCTGCAATGATACCGCG
AGACCCACGCTCACCGGCTCCAGATTTATCAGCAATAAACCAGCCAGCCGGAAGGGCCGAGCGCAGAAGT
GGTCCTGCAACTTTATCCGCCTCCATCCAGTCTATTAATTGTTGCCGGGAAGCTAGAGTAAGTAGTTCGC
CAGTTAATAGTTTGCGCAACGTTGTTGCCATTGCTACAGGCATCGTGGTGTCACGCTCGTCGTTTGGTAT
GGCTTCATTCAGCTCCGGTTCCCAACGATCAAGGCGAGTTACATGATCCCCCATGTTGTGCAAAAAAGCG
GTTAGCTCCTTCGGTCCTCCGATCGTTGTCAGAAGTAAGTTGGCCGCAGTGTTATCACTCATGGTTATGG
CAGCACTGCATAATTCTCTTACTGTCATGCCATCCGTAAGATGCTTTTCTGTGACTGGTGAGTACTCAAC
CAAGTCATTCTGAGAATAGTGTATGCGGCGACCGAGTTGCTCTTGCCCGGCGTCAATACGGGATAATACC
GCGCCACATAGCAGAACTTTAAAAGTGCTCATCATTGGAAAACGTTCTTCGGGGCGAAAACTCTCAAGGA
TCTTACCGCTGTTGAGATCCAGTTCGATGTAACCCACTCGTGCACCCAACTGATCTTCAGCATCTTTTAC
TTTCACCAGCGTTTCTGGGTGAGCAAAAACAGGAAGGCAAAATGCCGCAAAAAAGGGAATAAGGGCGACA
CGGAAATGTTGAATACTCATACTCTTCCTTTTTCAATATTATTGAAGCATTTATCAGGGTTATTGTCTCA
TGAGCGGATACATATTTGAATGTATTTAGAAAAATAAACAAATAGGGGTTCCGCGCACATTTCCCCGAAA
AGTGCCACCTGG
