Features (pLannotate 1.2.2; 24 found; start..end, strand, type, name):
      4..383     +  enhancer       CMV enhancer: human cytomegalovirus immediate early enhancer
    385..661     +  promoter       chicken β-actin promoter: No description available
    662..1678    +  intron         chimeric intron: chimera between introns from chicken β-actin and rabbit β-globin
   1743..2834    +  CDS            MYCL: MYCL_HUMAN - Also known as BHLHE38, LMYC, MYCL1. Experimental evidence at protein level: Swiss-Prot protein existence level 1. From Homo sapiens (Human).
   2949..3575    +  CDS            LIN28A: LN28A_HUMAN - Also known as CSDD1, LIN28, ZCCHC1. Experimental evidence at protein level: Swiss-Prot protein existence level 1. RNA-binding protein that inhibits processing of pre-let-7 miRNAs and regulates translation of mRNAs that control developmental timing, pluripotency and metabolism (PubMed:21247876). Seems to recognize a common structural G-quartet (G4) feature in its miRNA and mRNA targets (Probable). 'Translational enhancer' that drives specific mRNAs to polysomes and increases the efficiency of protein synthesis. Its association with the translational machinery and target mRNAs resu
   3629..4217    +  misc_feature   WPRE: woodchuck hepatitis virus posttranscriptional regulatory element
   4221..4301    +  CDS            HBB (fragment): HBB_PONPY - Experimental evidence at transcript level: Swiss-Prot protein existence level 2. Involved in oxygen transport from the lung to the various peripheral tissues. From Pongo pygmaeus (Bornean orangutan).
   4372..4427    +  polyA_signal   β-globin poly(A) signal: rabbit β-globin polyadenylation signal (Gil and Proudfoot, 1987)
   4810..4832    -  protein_bind   lac operator (fragment): The lac repressor binds to the lac operator to inhibit transcription in E. coli. This inhibition can be relieved by adding lactose or isopropyl-β-D-thiogalactopyranoside (IPTG). lac repressor encoded by lacI
   4836..4866    -  promoter       lac promoter: promoter for the E. coli lac operon
   4881..4902    -  protein_bind   CAP binding site: CAP binding activates transcription in the presence of cAMP. E. coli catabolite activator protein
   4915..4954    -  CDS            lacI (fragment): lac repressor; lacI; The lac repressor binds to the lac operator to inhibit transcription in E. coli. This inhibition can be relieved by adding lactose or isopropyl-β-D-thiogalactopyranoside (IPTG).
   4991..5024    -  protein_bind   loxP: Cre-mediated recombination occurs in the 8-bp core sequence (GCATACAT). Cre recombinase
   5077..5100    +  promoter       tet promoter (fragment): E. coli promoter for tetracycline efflux protein gene
   5103..5447    +  CDS            BRRF2_EBVB9 (fragment): Protein inferred from homology: Swiss-Prot protein existence level 3. From Epstein-Barr virus (strain B95-8) (HHV-4) (Human herpesvirus 4).
   5485..7410    +  CDS            EBNA1: Epstein-Barr nuclear antigen 1, also known as EBNA-1 crucial for latent viral infection, and for episomal amplification of vectors containing the oriP origin (Okita et al., 2013)
   7493..7561    +  CDS            gL (fragment): GL_EBVB9 - Experimental evidence at protein level: Swiss-Prot protein existence level 1. The heterodimer glycoprotein H-glycoprotein L is required for the fusion of viral and plasma membranes leading to virus entry into the host cell. Acts as a functional inhibitor of gH and maintains gH in an inhibited form. Upon binding to host integrins, gL dissociates from gH leading to activation of the viral fusion glycoproteins gB and gH. Fusion of EBV with B-lymphocytes requires the additional receptor- binding protein gp42, which forms a complex with gH/gL. The heterodimer gH/gL targets also host EPHA
   7578..7611    -  protein_bind   loxP: Cre-mediated recombination occurs in the 8-bp core sequence (GCATACAT). Cre recombinase
   7645..7797    +  CDS            gL (fragment): GL_EBVA8 - Experimental evidence at protein level: Swiss-Prot protein existence level 1. The heterodimer glycoprotein H-glycoprotein L is required for the fusion of viral and plasma membranes leading to virus entry into the host cell. Acts as a functional inhibitor of gH and maintains gH in an inhibited form. Upon binding to host integrins, gL dissociates from gH leading to activation of the viral fusion glycoproteins gB and gH. The heterodimer gH/gL targets also host EPHA2 to promote viral entry. From Epstein-Barr virus (strain AG876) (HHV-4) (Human herpesvirus 4).
   7798..9587    +  rep_origin     oriP: Epstein-Barr virus oriP replication origin (Yates et al., 2000)
  10063..10117   -  CDS            lacI (fragment): lac repressor; lacI; The lac repressor binds to the lac operator to inhibit transcription in E. coli. This inhibition can be relieved by adding lactose or isopropyl-β-D-thiogalactopyranoside (IPTG).
  10300..10888   -  rep_origin     ori: high-copy-number ColE1/pMB1/pBR322/pUC origin of replication
  11059..11919   -  CDS            AmpR: β-lactamase; bla; confers resistance to ampicillin, carbenicillin, and related antibiotics
  11920..12024   -  promoter       AmpR promoter: bla
>Addgene plasmid #27080 | pCXLE-hUL | analyzer sequence | sequence record 12818
GTCGACATTGATTATTGACTAGTTATTAATAGTAATCAATTACGGGGTCATTAGTTCATAGCCCATATAT
GGAGTTCCGCGTTACATAACTTACGGTAAATGGCCCGCCTGGCTGACCGCCCAACGACCCCCGCCCATTG
ACGTCAATAATGACGTATGTTCCCATAGTAACGCCAATAGGGACTTTCCATTGACGTCAATGGGTGGAGT
ATTTACGGTAAACTGCCCACTTGGCAGTACATCAAGTGTATCATATGCCAAGTACGCCCCCTATTGACGT
CAATGACGGTAAATGGCCCGCCTGGCATTATGCCCAGTACATGACCTTATGGGACTTTCCTACTTGGCAG
TACATCTACGTATTAGTCATCGCTATTACCATGGTCGAGGTGAGCCCCACGTTCTGCTTCACTCTCCCCA
TCTCCCCCCCCTCCCCACCCCCAATTTTGTATTTATTTATTTTTTAATTATTTTGTGCAGCGATGGGGGC
GGGGGGGGGGGGGGGGCGCGCGCCAGGCGGGGCGGGGCGGGGCGAGGGGCGGGGCGGGCGAGGCGGAGAG
GTGCGGCGGCAGCCAATCAGAGCGGCGCGCTCCGAAAGTTTCCTTTTATGGCGAGGCGGCGGCGGCGGCG
GCCCTATAAAAAGCGAAGCGCGCGGCGGGCGGGAGTCGCTGCGCGCTGCCTTCGCCCCGTGCCCCGCTCC
GCCGCCGCCTCGCGCCGCCCGCCCCGGCTCTGACTGACCGCGTTACTCCCACAGGTGAGCGGGCGGGACG
GCCCTTCTCCTCCGGGCTGTAATTAGCGCTTGGTTTAATGACGGCTTGTTTCTTTTCTGTGGCTGCGTGA
AAGCCTTGAGGGGCTCCGGGAGGGCCCTTTGTGCGGGGGGAGCGGCTCGGGGGGTGCGTGCGTGTGTGTG
TGCGTGGGGAGCGCCGCGTGCGGCTCCGCGCTGCCCGGCGGCTGTGAGCGCTGCGGGCGCGGCGCGGGGC
TTTGTGCGCTCCGCAGTGTGCGCGAGGGGAGCGCGGCCGGGGGCGGTGCCCCGCGGTGCGGGGGGGGCTG
CGAGGGGAACAAAGGCTGCGTGCGGGGTGTGTGCGTGGGGGGGTGAGCAGGGGGTGTGGGCGCGTCGGTC
GGGCTGCAACCCCCCCTGCACCCCCCTCCCCGAGTTGCTGAGCACGGCCCGGCTTCGGGTGCGGGGCTCC
GTACGGGGCGTGGCGCGGGGCTCGCCGTGCCGGGCGGGGGGTGGCGGCAGGTGGGGGTGCCGGGCGGGGC
GGGGCCGCCTCGGGCCGGGGAGGGCTCGGGGGAGGGGCGCGGCGGCCCCCGGAGCGCCGGCGGCTGTCGA
GGCGCGGCGAGCCGCAGCCATTGCCTTTTATGGTAATCGTGCGAGAGGGCGCAGGGACTTCCTTTGTCCC
AAATCTGTGCGGAGCCGAAATCTGGGAGGCGCCGCCGCACCCCCTCTAGCGGGCGCGGGGCGAAGCGGTG
CGGCGCCGGCAGGAAGGAAATGGGCGGGGAGGGCCTTCGTGCGTCGCCGCGCCGCCGTCCCCTTCTCCCT
CTCCAGCCTCGGGGCTGTCCGCGGGGGGACGGCTGCCTTCGGGGGGGACGGGGCAGGGCGGGGTTCGGCT
TCTGGCGTGTGACCGGCGGCTCTAGAGCCTCTGCTAACCATGTTCATGCCTTCTTCTTTTTCCTACAGCT
CCTGGGCAACGTGCTGGTTATTGTGCTGTCTCATCATTTTGGCAAAGAATTCGCCCTTCACCATGGACTA
CGACTCGTACCAGCACTATTTCTACGACTATGACTGCGGGGAGGATTTCTACCGCTCCACGGCGCCCAGC
GAGGACATCTGGAAGAAATTCGAGCTGGTGCCATCGCCCCCCACGTCGCCGCCCTGGGGCTTGGGTCCCG
GCGCAGGGGACCCGGCCCCCGGGATTGGTCCCCCGGAGCCGTGGCCCGGAGGGTGCACCGGAGACGAAGC
GGAATCCCGGGGCCACTCGAAAGGCTGGGGCAGGAACTACGCCTCCATCATACGCCGTGACTGCATGTGG
AGCGGCTTCTCGGCCCGGGAACGGCTGGAGAGAGCTGTGAGCGACCGGCTCGCTCCTGGCGCGCCCCGGG
GGAACCCGCCCAAGGCGTCCGCCGCCCCGGACTGCACTCCCAGCCTCGAAGCCGGCAACCCGGCGCCCGC
CGCCCCCTGTCCGCTGGGCGAACCCAAGACCCAGGCCTGCTCCGGGTCCGAGAGCCCAAGCGACTCGGAG
AATGAAGAAATTGATGTTGTGACAGTAGAGAAGAGGCAGTCTCTGGGTATTCGGAAGCCGGTCACCATCA
CGGTGCGAGCAGACCCCCTGGATCCCTGCATGAAGCATTTCCACATCTCCATCCATCAGCAACAGCACAA
CTATGCTGCCCGTTTTCCTCCAGAAAGCTGCTCCCAAGAAGAGGCTTCAGAGAGGGGTCCCCAAGAAGAG
GTTCTGGAGAGAGATGCTGCAGGGGAAAAGGAAGATGAGGAGGATGAAGAGATTGTGAGTCCCCCACCTG
TAGAAAGTGAGGCTGCCCAGTCCTGCCACCCCAAACCTGTCAGTTCTGATACTGAGGATGTGACCAAGAG
GAAGAATCACAACTTCCTGGAGCGCAAGAGGCGGAATGACCTGCGTTCGCGATTCTTGGCGCTGAGGGAC
CAGGTGCCCACCCTGGCCAGCTGCTCCAAGGCCCCCAAAGTAGTGATCCTAAGCAAGGCCTTGGAATACT
TGCAAGCCCTGGTGGGGGCTGAGAAGAGGATGGCTACAGAGAAAAGACAGCTCCGATGCCGGCAGCAGCA
GTTGCAGAAAAGAATTGCATACCTCACTGGCTACGGAGATCTCAAAATTGTCGCTCCTGTCAAACAAACT
CTTAACTTTGATTTACTCAAACTGGCTGGGGATGTAGAAAGCAATCCAGGTCCACTCATGAACAATTCGC
CCTTCACCATGGGCTCCGTGTCCAACCAGCAGTTTGCAGGTGGCTGCGCCAAGGCGGCAGAAGAGGCGCC
CGAGGAGGCGCCGGAGGACGCGGCCCGGGCGGCGGACGAGCCTCAGCTGCTGCACGGTGCGGGCATCTGT
AAGTGGTTCAACGTGCGCATGGGGTTCGGCTTCCTGTCCATGACCGCCCGCGCCGGGGTCGCGCTCGACC
CCCCAGTGGATGTCTTTGTGCACCAGAGTAAGCTGCACATGGAAGGGTTCCGGAGCTTGAAGGAGGGTGA
GGCAGTGGAGTTCACCTTTAAGAAGTCAGCCAAGGGTCTGGAATCCATCCGTGTCACCGGACCTGGTGGA
GTATTCTGTATTGGGAGTGAGAGGCGGCCAAAAGGAAAGAGCATGCAGAAGCGCAGATCAAAAGGAGACA
GGTGCTACAACTGTGGAGGTCTAGATCATCATGCCAAGGAATGCAAGCTGCCACCCCAGCCCAAGAAGTG
CCACTTCTGCCAGAGCATCAGCCATATGGTAGCCTCATGTCCGCTGAAGGCCCAGCAGGGCCCTAGTGCA
CAGGGAAAGCCAACCTACTTTCGAGAGGAAGAAGAAGAAATCCACAGCCCTACCCTGCTCCCGGAGGCAC
AGAATTGAAAGGGCGAATTGCCTGCAGGAATTCAAGCTTCGGGGACTAGTCATATGATAATCAACCTCTG
GATTACAAAATTTGTGAAAGATTGACTGGTATTCTTAACTATGTTGCTCCTTTTACGCTATGTGGATACG
CTGCTTTAATGCCTTTGTATCATGCTATTGCTTCCCGTATGGCTTTCATTTTCTCCTCCTTGTATAAATC
CTGGTTGCTGTCTCTTTATGAGGAGTTGTGGCCCGTTGTCAGGCAACGTGGCGTGGTGTGCACTGTGTTT
GCTGACGCAACCCCCACTGGTTGGGGCATTGCCACCACCTGTCAGCTCCTTTCCGGGACTTTCGCTTTCC
CCCTCCCTATTGCCACGGCGGAACTCATCGCCGCCTGCCTTGCCCGCTGCTGGACAGGGGCTCGGCTGTT
GGGCACTGACAATTCCGTGGTGTTGTCGGGGAAGCTGACGTCCTTTCCATGGCTGCTCGCCTGTGTTGCC
ACCTGGATTCTGCGCGGGACGTCCTTCTGCTACGTCCCTTCGGCCCTCAATCCAGCGGACCTTCCTTCCC
GCGGCCTGCTGCCGGCTCTGCGGCCTCTTCCGCGTCTTCGCCTTCGCCCTCAGACGAGTCGGATCTCCCT
TTGGGCCGCCTCCCCGCATCGGTAAATTCACTCCTCAGGTGCAGGCTGCCTATCAGAAGGTGGTGGCTGG
TGTGGCCAATGCCCTGGCTCACAAATACCACTGAGATCTTTTTCCCTCTGCCAAAAATTATGGGGACATC
ATGAAGCCCCTTGAGCATCTGACTTCTGGCTAATAAAGGAAATTTATTTTCATTGCAATAGTGTGTTGGA
ATTTTTTGTGTCTCTCACTCGGAAGGACATATGGGAGGGCAAATCATTTAAAACATCAGAATGAGTATTT
GGTTTAGAGTTTGGCAACATATGCCCATATGCTGGCTGCCATGAACAAAGGTTGGCTATAAAGAGGTCAT
CAGTATATGAAACAGCCCCCTGCTGTCCATTCCTTATTCCATAGAAAAGCCTTGACTTGAGGTTAGATTT
TTTTTATATTTTGTTTTGTGTTATTTTTTTCTTTAACATCCCTAAAATTTTCCTTACATGTTTTACTAGC
CAGATTTTTCCTCCTCTCCTGACTACTCCCAGTCATAGCTGTCCCTCTTCTCTTATGGAGATCCCTCGAC
CTGCAGCCCAAGCTTGGCGTAATCATGGTCATAGCTGTTTCCTGTGTGAAATTGTTATCCGCTCACAATT
CCACACAACATACGAGCCGGAAGCATAAAGTGTAAAGCCTGGGGTGCCTAATGAGTGAGCTAACTCACAT
TAATTGCGTTGCGCTCACTGCCCGCTTTCCAGTCGGGAAACCTGTCGTGCCAGCGGATCTCAATTCCGAT
CATATTCAATAACCCTTAATATAACTTCGTATAATGTATGCTATACGAAGTTATTAGGTCTGAAGAGGAG
TTTACGTCCAGCCAAGCTTAGGATCAATTCTCATGTTTGACAGCTTATCATCGATAAGCTGATCCTCACA
GGCCGCACCCAGCTTTTCTTCCGTTGCCCCAGTAGCATCTCTGTCTGGTGACCTTGAAGAGGAAGAGGAG
GGGTCCCGAGAATCCCCATCCCTACCGTCCAGCAAAAAGGGGGACGAGGAATTTGAGGCCTGGCTTGAGG
CTCAGGACGCAAATCTTGAGGATGTTCAGCGGGAGTTTTCCGGGCTGCGAGTAATTGGTGATGAGGACGA
GGATGGTTCGGAGGATGGGGAATTTTCAGACCTGGATCTGTCTGACAGCGACCATGAAGGGGATGAGGGT
GGGGGGGCTGTTGGAGGGGGCAGGAGTCTGCACTCCCTGTATTCACTGAGCGTCGTCTAATAAAGATGTC
TATTGATCTCTTTTAGTGTGAATCATGTCTGACGAGGGGCCAGGTACAGGACCTGGAAATGGCCTAGGAG
AGAAGGGAGACACATCTGGACCAGAAGGCTCCGGCGGCAGTGGACCTCAAAGAAGAGGGGGTGATAACCA
TGGACGAGGACGGGGAAGAGGACGAGGACGAGGAGGCGGAAGACCAGGAGCCCCGGGCGGCTCAGGATCA
GGGCCAAGACATAGAGATGGTGTCCGGAGACCCCAAAAACGTCCAAGTTGCATTGGCTGCAAAGGGACCC
ACGGTGGAACAGGAGCAGGAGCAGGAGCGGGAGGGGCAGGAGCAGGAGGGGCAGGAGCAGGAGGAGGGGC
AGGAGCAGGAGGAGGGGCAGGAGGGGCAGGAGGGGCAGGAGGGGCAGGAGCAGGAGGAGGGGCAGGAGCA
GGAGGAGGGGCAGGAGGGGCAGGAGGGGCAGGAGCAGGAGGAGGGGCAGGAGCAGGAGGAGGGGCAGGAG
GGGCAGGAGCAGGAGGAGGGGCAGGAGGGGCAGGAGGGGCAGGAGCAGGAGGAGGGGCAGGAGCAGGAGG
AGGGGCAGGAGGGGCAGGAGCAGGAGGAGGGGCAGGAGGGGCAGGAGGGGCAGGAGCAGGAGGAGGGGCA
GGAGCAGGAGGGGCAGGAGGGGCAGGAGGGGCAGGAGCAGGAGGGGCAGGAGCAGGAGGAGGGGCAGGAG
GGGCAGGAGGGGCAGGAGCAGGAGGGGCAGGAGCAGGAGGGGCAGGAGCAGGAGGGGCAGGAGCAGGAGG
GGCAGGAGGGGCAGGAGCAGGAGGGGCAGGAGGGGCAGGAGCAGGAGGGGCAGGAGGGGCAGGAGCAGGA
GGAGGGGCAGGAGGGGCAGGAGCAGGAGGAGGGGCAGGAGGGGCAGGAGCAGGAGGGGCAGGAGGGGCAG
GAGCAGGAGGGGCAGGAGGGGCAGGAGCAGGAGGGGCAGGAGGGGCAGGAGCAGGAGGAGGGGCAGGAGC
AGGAGGGGCAGGAGCAGGAGGTGGAGGCCGGGGTCGAGGAGGCAGTGGAGGCCGGGGTCGAGGAGGTAGT
GGAGGCCGGGGTCGAGGAGGTAGTGGAGGCCGCCGGGGTAGAGGACGTGAAAGAGCCAGGGGGGGAAGTC
GTGAAAGAGCCAGGGGGAGAGGTCGTGGACGTGGAGAAAAGAGGCCCAGGAGTCCCAGTAGTCAGTCATC
ATCATCCGGGTCTCCACCGCGCAGGCCCCCTCCAGGTAGAAGGCCATTTTTCCACCCTGTAGGGGAAGCC
GATTATTTTGAATACCACCAAGAAGGTGGCCCAGATGGTGAGCCTGACGTGCCCCCGGGAGCGATAGAGC
AGGGCCCCGCAGATGACCCAGGAGAAGGCCCAAGCACTGGACCCCGGGGTCAGGGTGATGGAGGCAGGCG
CAAAAAAGGAGGGTGGTTTGGAAAGCATCGTGGTCAAGGAGGTTCCAACCCGAAATTTGAGAACATTGCA
GAAGGTTTAAGAGCTCTCCTGGCTAGGAGTCACGTAGAAAGGACTACCGACGAAGGAACTTGGGTCGCCG
GTGTGTTCGTATATGGAGGTAGTAAGACCTCCCTTTACAACCTAAGGCGAGGAACTGCCCTTGCTATTCC
ACAATGTCGTCTTACACCATTGAGTCGTCTCCCCTTTGGAATGGCCCCTGGACCCGGCCCACAACCTGGC
CCGCTAAGGGAGTCCATTGTCTGTTATTTCATGGTCTTTTTACAAACTCATATATTTGCTGAGGTTTTGA
AGGATGCGATTAAGGACCTTGTTATGACAAAGCCCGCTCCTACCTGCAATATCAGGGTGACTGTGTGCAG
CTTTGACGATGGAGTAGATTTGCCTCCCTGGTTTCCACCTATGGTGGAAGGGGCTGCCGCGGAGGGTGAT
GACGGAGATGACGGAGATGAAGGAGGTGATGGAGATGAGGGTGAGGAAGGGCAGGAGTGATGTAACTTGT
TAGGAGACGCCCTCAATCGTATTAAAAGCCGTGTATTCCCCCGCACTAAAGAATAAATCCCCAGTAGACA
TCATGCGTGCTGTTGGTGTATTTCTGGCCATCTGTCTTGTCACCATTTTCGTCCTCCCAACATGGGGCAA
TTGCCGGAACCCTTAATATAACTTCGTATAATGTATGCTATACGAAGTTATTAGGTCCCTCGAAGAGGTT
CACTAGCGGATCTCAATTGGGCATACCCATGTTGTCACGTCACTCAGCTCCGCGCTCAACACCTTCTCGC
GTTGGAAAACATTAGCGACATTTACCTGGTGAGCAATCAGACATGCGACGGCTTTAGCCTGGCCTCCTTA
AATTCACCTAAGAATGGGAGCAACCAGCAGGAAAAGGACAAGCAGCGAAAATTCACGCCCCCTTGGGAGG
TGGCGGCATATGCAAAGGATAGCACTCCCACTCTACTACTGGGTATCATATGCTGACTGTATATGCATGA
GGATAGCATATGCTACCCGGATACAGATTAGGATAGCATATACTACCCAGATATAGATTAGGATAGCATA
TGCTACCCAGATATAGATTAGGATAGCCTATGCTACCCAGATATAAATTAGGATAGCATATACTACCCAG
ATATAGATTAGGATAGCATATGCTACCCAGATATAGATTAGGATAGCCTATGCTACCCAGATATAGATTA
GGATAGCATATGCTACCCAGATATAGATTAGGATAGCATATGCTATCCAGATATTTGGGTAGTATATGCT
ACCCAGATATAAATTAGGATAGCATATACTACCCTAATCTCTATTAGGATAGCATATGCTACCCGGATAC
AGATTAGGATAGCATATACTACCCAGATATAGATTAGGATAGCATATGCTACCCAGATATAGATTAGGAT
AGCCTATGCTACCCAGATATAAATTAGGATAGCATATACTACCCAGATATAGATTAGGATAGCATATGCT
ACCCAGATATAGATTAGGATAGCCTATGCTACCCAGATATAGATTAGGATAGCATATGCTATCCAGATAT
TTGGGTAGTATATGCTACCCATGGCAACATTAGCCCACCGTGCTCTCAGCGACCTCGTGAATATGAGGAC
CAACAACCCTGTGCTTGGCGCTCAGGCGCAAGTGTGTGTAATTTGTCCTCCAGATCGCAGCAATCGCGCC
CCTATCTTGGCCCGCCCACCTACTTATGCAGGTATTCCCCGGGGTGCCATTAGTGGTTTTGTGGGCAAGT
GGTTTGACCGCAGTGGTTAGCGGGGTTACAATCAGCCAAGTTATTACACCCTTATTTTACAGTCCAAAAC
CGCAGGGCGGCGTGTGGGGGCTGACGCGTGCCCCCACTCCACAATTTCAAAAAAAAGAGTGGCCACTTGT
CTTTGTTTATGGGCCCCATTGGCGTGGAGCCCCGTTTAATTTTCGGGGGTGTTAGAGACAACCAGTGGAG
TCCGCTGCTGTCGGCGTCCACTCTCTTTCCCCTTGTTACAAATAGAGTGTAACAACATGGTTCACCTGTC
TTGGTCCCTGCCTGGGACACATCTTAATAACCCCAGTATCATATTGCACTAGGATTATGTGTTGCCCATA
GCCATAAATTCGTGTGAGATGGACATCCAGTCTTTACGGCTTGTCCCCACCCCATGGATTTCTATTGTTA
AAGATATTCAGAATGTTTCATTCCTACACTAGTATTTATTGCCCAAGGGGTTTGTGAGGGTTATATTGGT
GTCATAGCACAATGCCACCACTGAACCCCCCGTCCAAATTTTATTCTGGGGGCGTCACCTGAAACCTTGT
TTTCGAGCACCTCACATACACCTTACTGTTCACAACTCAGCAGTTATTCTATTAGCTAAACGAAGGAGAA
TGAAGAAGCAGGCGAAGATTCAGGAGAGTTCACTGCCCGCTCCTTGATCTTCAGCCACTGCCCTTGTGAC
TAAAATGGTTCACTACCCTCGTGGAATCCTGACCCCATGTAAATAAAACCGTGACAGCTCATGGGGTGGG
AGATATCGCTGTTCCTTAGGACCCTTTTACTAACCCTAATTCGATAGCATATGCTTCCCGTTGGGTAACA
TATGCTATTGAATTAGGGTTAGTCTGGATAGTATATACTACTACCCGGGAAGCATATGCTACCCGTTTAG
GGTTAACAAGGGGGCCTTATAAACACTATTGCTAATGCCCTCTTGAGGGTCCGCTTATCGGTAGCTACAC
AGGCCCCTCTGATTGACGTTGGTGTAGCCTCCCGTAGTCTTCCTGGGCCCCTGGGAGGTACATGTCCCCC
AGCATTGGTGTAAGAGCTTCAGCCAAGAGTTACACATAAAGGCAATGTTGTGTTGCAGTCCACAGACTGC
AAAGTCTGCTCCAGGATGAAAGCCACTCAGTGTTGGCAAATGTGCACATCCATTTATAAGGATGTCAACT
ACAGTCAGAGAACCCCTTTGTGTTTGGTCCCCCCCCGTGTCACATGTGGAACAGGGCCCAGTTGGCAAGT
TGTACCAACCAACTGAAGGGATTACATGCACTGCCCCGCGAAGAAGGGGCAGAGATGTCGTAGTCAGGTT
TAGTTCGTCCGGGGCGGGGCATCGATCCTCTAGAGTCGACGCTAGCGGATCCGCTGCATTAATGAATCGG
CCAACGCGCGGGGAGAGGCGGTTTGCGTATTGGGCGCTCTTCCGCTTCCTCGCTCACTGACTCGCTGCGC
TCGGTCGTTCGGCTGCGGCGAGCGGTATCAGCTCACTCAAAGGCGGTAATACGGTTATCCACAGAATCAG
GGGATAACGCAGGAAAGAACATGTGAGCAAAAGGCCAGCAAAAGGCCAGGAACCGTAAAAAGGCCGCGTT
GCTGGCGTTTTTCCATAGGCTCCGCCCCCCTGACGAGCATCACAAAAATCGACGCTCAAGTCAGAGGTGG
CGAAACCCGACAGGACTATAAAGATACCAGGCGTTTCCCCCTGGAAGCTCCCTCGTGCGCTCTCCTGTTC
CGACCCTGCCGCTTACCGGATACCTGTCCGCCTTTCTCCCTTCGGGAAGCGTGGCGCTTTCTCATAGCTC
ACGCTGTAGGTATCTCAGTTCGGTGTAGGTCGTTCGCTCCAAGCTGGGCTGTGTGCACGAACCCCCCGTT
CAGCCCGACCGCTGCGCCTTATCCGGTAACTATCGTCTTGAGTCCAACCCGGTAAGACACGACTTATCGC
CACTGGCAGCAGCCACTGGTAACAGGATTAGCAGAGCGAGGTATGTAGGCGGTGCTACAGAGTTCTTGAA
GTGGTGGCCTAACTACGGCTACACTAGAAGAACAGTATTTGGTATCTGCGCTCTGCTGAAGCCAGTTACC
TTCGGAAAAAGAGTTGGTAGCTCTTGATCCGGCAAACAAACCACCGCTGGTAGCGGTGGTTTTTTTGTTT
GCAAGCAGCAGATTACGCGCAGAAAAAAAGGATCTCAAGAAGATCCTTTGATCTTTTCTACGGGGTCTGA
CGCTCAGTGGAACGAAAACTCACGTTAAGGGATTTTGGTCATGAGATTATCAAAAAGGATCTTCACCTAG
ATCCTTTTAAATTAAAAATGAAGTTTTAAATCAATCTAAAGTATATATGAGTAAACTTGGTCTGACAGTT
ACCAATGCTTAATCAGTGAGGCACCTATCTCAGCGATCTGTCTATTTCGTTCATCCATAGTTGCCTGACT
CCCCGTCGTGTAGATAACTACGATACGGGAGGGCTTACCATCTGGCCCCAGTGCTGCAATGATACCGCGA
GACCCACGCTCACCGGCTCCAGATTTATCAGCAATAAACCAGCCAGCCGGAAGGGCCGAGCGCAGAAGTG
GTCCTGCAACTTTATCCGCCTCCATCCAGTCTATTAATTGTTGCCGGGAAGCTAGAGTAAGTAGTTCGCC
AGTTAATAGTTTGCGCAACGTTGTTGCCATTGCTACAGGCATCGTGGTGTCACGCTCGTCGTTTGGTATG
GCTTCATTCAGCTCCGGTTCCCAACGATCAAGGCGAGTTACATGATCCCCCATGTTGTGCAAAAAAGCGG
TTAGCTCCTTCGGTCCTCCGATCGTTGTCAGAAGTAAGTTGGCCGCAGTGTTATCACTCATGGTTATGGC
AGCACTGCATAATTCTCTTACTGTCATGCCATCCGTAAGATGCTTTTCTGTGACTGGTGAGTACTCAACC
AAGTCATTCTGAGAATAGTGTATGCGGCGACCGAGTTGCTCTTGCCCGGCGTCAATACGGGATAATACCG
CGCCACATAGCAGAACTTTAAAAGTGCTCATCATTGGAAAACGTTCTTCGGGGCGAAAACTCTCAAGGAT
CTTACCGCTGTTGAGATCCAGTTCGATGTAACCCACTCGTGCACCCAACTGATCTTCAGCATCTTTTACT
TTCACCAGCGTTTCTGGGTGAGCAAAAACAGGAAGGCAAAATGCCGCAAAAAAGGGAATAAGGGCGACAC
GGAAATGTTGAATACTCATACTCTTCCTTTTTCAATATTATTGAAGCATTTATCAGGGTTATTGTCTCAT
GAGCGGATACATATTTGAATGTATTTAGAAAAATAAACAAATAGGGGTTCCGCGCACATTTCCCCGAAAA
GTGCCACCTGG
