Features (pLannotate 1.2.2; 15 found; start..end, strand, type, name):
    278..334     +  CDS            HBB (fragment): HBB_LEPEU - Experimental evidence at protein level: Swiss-Prot protein existence level 1. Involved in oxygen transport from the lung to the various peripheral tissues. From Lepus europaeus (European hare).
    345..1436    +  CDS            MYCL: MYCL_HUMAN - Also known as BHLHE38, LMYC, MYCL1. Experimental evidence at protein level: Swiss-Prot protein existence level 1. From Homo sapiens (Human).
   1551..2177    +  CDS            LIN28A: LN28A_HUMAN - Also known as CSDD1, LIN28, ZCCHC1. Experimental evidence at protein level: Swiss-Prot protein existence level 1. RNA-binding protein that inhibits processing of pre-let-7 miRNAs and regulates translation of mRNAs that control developmental timing, pluripotency and metabolism (PubMed:21247876). Seems to recognize a common structural G-quartet (G4) feature in its miRNA and mRNA targets (Probable). 'Translational enhancer' that drives specific mRNAs to polysomes and increases the efficiency of protein synthesis. Its association with the translational machinery and target mRNAs resu
   2231..2819    +  misc_feature   WPRE: woodchuck hepatitis virus posttranscriptional regulatory element
   2827..2904    +  CDS            HBB (fragment): HBB_PONPY - Experimental evidence at transcript level: Swiss-Prot protein existence level 2. Involved in oxygen transport from the lung to the various peripheral tissues. From Pongo pygmaeus (Bornean orangutan).
   2975..3030    +  polyA_signal   β-globin poly(A) signal: rabbit β-globin polyadenylation signal (Gil and Proudfoot, 1987)
   3415..3431    -  protein_bind   lac operator: The lac repressor binds to the lac operator to inhibit transcription in E. coli. This inhibition can be relieved by adding lactose or isopropyl-β-D-thiogalactopyranoside (IPTG). lac repressor encoded by lacI
   3439..3469    -  promoter       lac promoter: promoter for the E. coli lac operon
   3484..3505    -  protein_bind   CAP binding site: CAP binding activates transcription in the presence of cAMP. E. coli catabolite activator protein
   3518..3557    -  CDS            lacI (fragment): lac repressor; lacI; The lac repressor binds to the lac operator to inhibit transcription in E. coli. This inhibition can be relieved by adding lactose or isopropyl-β-D-thiogalactopyranoside (IPTG).
   3594..3627    -  protein_bind   loxP: Cre-mediated recombination occurs in the 8-bp core sequence (GCATACAT). Cre recombinase
   3680..3703    +  promoter       tet promoter (fragment): E. coli promoter for tetracycline efflux protein gene
   3706..4050    +  CDS            BRRF2_EBVB9 (fragment): Protein inferred from homology: Swiss-Prot protein existence level 3. From Epstein-Barr virus (strain B95-8) (HHV-4) (Human herpesvirus 4).
   4088..4419    +  CDS            EBNA1 (fragment): Epstein-Barr nuclear antigen 1, also known as EBNA-1 crucial for latent viral infection, and for episomal amplification of vectors containing the oriP origin (Okita et al., 2013)
   4419..280     +  intron         chimeric intron (fragment) (across the origin): chimera between introns from chicken β-actin and rabbit β-globin
>Addgene plasmid #27080 | pCXLE-hUL Sequencing Result | analyzer sequence | sequence record 190538
CCAAATCTGTGCGGAGCCGAAATCTGGGAGGCGCCGCCGCACCCCCTCTAGCGGGCGCGGGGCGAAGCGG
TGCGGCGCCGGCAGGAAGGAAATGGGCGGGGAGGGCCTTCGTGCGTCGCCGCGCCGCCGTCCCCTTCTCC
CTCTCCAGCCTCGGGGCTGTCCGCGGGGGGACGGCTGCCTTCGGGGGGGACGGGGCAGGGCGGGGTTCGG
CTTCTGGCGTGTGACCGGCGGCTCTAGAGCCTCTGCTAACCATGTTCATGCCTTCTTCTTTTTCCTACAG
CTCCTGGGCAACGTGCTGGTTATTGTGCTGTCTCATCATTTTGGCAAAGAATTCGCCCTTCACCATGGAC
TACGACTCGTACCAGCACTATTTCTACGACTATGACTGCGGGGAGGATTTCTACCGCTCCACGGCGCCCA
GCGAGGACATCTGGAAGAAATTCGAGCTGGTGCCATCGCCCCCCACGTCGCCGCCCTGGGGCTTGGGTCC
CGGCGCAGGGGACCCGGCCCCCGGGATTGGTCCCCCGGAGCCGTGGCCCGGAGGGTGCACCGGAGACGAA
GCGGAATCCCGGGGCCACTCGAAAGGCTGGGGCAGGAACTACGCCTCCATCATACGCCGTGACTGCATGT
GGAGCGGCTTCTCGGCCCGGGAACGGCTGGAGAGAGCTGTGAGCGACCGGCTCGCTCCTGGCGCGCCCCG
GGGGAACCCGCCCAAGGCGTCCGCCGCCCCGGACTGCACTCCCAGCCTCGAAGCCGGCAACCCGGCGCCC
GCCGCCCCCTGTCCGCTGGGCGAACCCAAGACCCAGGCCTGCTCCGGGTCCGAGAGCCCAAGCGACTCGG
AGAATGAAGAAATTGATGTTGTGACAGTAGAGAAGAGGCAGTCTCTGGGTATTCGGAAGCCGGTCACCAT
CACGGTGCGAGCAGACCCCCTGGATCCCTGCATGAAGCATTTCCACATCTCCATCCATCAGCAACAGCAC
AACTATGCTGCCCGTTTTCCTCCAGAAAGCTGCTCCCAAGAAGAGGCTTCAGAGAGGGGTCCCCAAGAAG
AGGTTCTGGAGAGAGATGCTGCAGGGGAAAAGGAAGATGAGGAGGATGAAGAGATTGTGAGTCCCCCACC
TGTAGAAAGTGAGGCTGCCCAGTCCTGCCACCCCAAACCTGTCAGTTCTGATACTGAGGATGTGACCAAG
AGGAAGAATCACAACTTCCTGGAGCGCAAGAGGCGGAATGACCTGCGTTCGCGATTCTTGGCGCTGAGGG
ACCAGGTGCCCACCCTGGCCAGCTGCTCCAAGGCCCCCAAAGTAGTGATCCTAAGCAAGGCCTTGGAATA
CTTGCAAGCCCTGGTGGGGGCTGAGAAGAGGATGGCTACAGAGAAAAGACAGCTCCGATGCCGGCAGCAG
CAGTTGCAGAAAAGAATTGCATACCTCACTGGCTACGGAGATCTCAAAATTGTCGCTCCTGTCAAACAAA
CTCTTAACTTTGATTTACTCAAACTGGCTGGGGATGTAGAAAGCAATCCAGGTCCACTCATGAACAATTC
GCCCTTCACCATGGGCTCCGTGTCCAACCAGCAGTTTGCAGGTGGCTGCGCCAAGGCGGCAGAAGAGGCG
CCCGAGGAGGCGCCGGAGGACGCGGCCCGGGCGGCGGACGAGCCTCAGCTGCTGCACGGTGCGGGCATCT
GTAAGTGGTTCAACGTGCGCATGGGGTTCGGCTTCCTGTCCATGACCGCCCGCGCCGGGGTCGCGCTCGA
CCCCCCAGTGGATGTCTTTGTGCACCAGAGTAAGCTGCACATGGAAGGGTTCCGGAGCTTGAAGGAGGGT
GAGGCAGTGGAGTTCACCTTTAAGAAGTCAGCCAAGGGTCTGGAATCCATCCGTGTCACCGGACCTGGTG
GAGTATTCTGTATTGGGAGTGAGAGGCGGCCAAAAGGAAAGAGCATGCAGAAGCGCAGATCAAAAGGAGA
CAGGTGCTACAACTGTGGAGGTCTAGATCATCATGCCAAGGAATGCAAGCTGCCACCCCAGCCCAAGAAG
TGCCACTTCTGCCAGAGCATCAGCCATATGGTAGCCTCATGTCCGCTGAAGGCCCAGCAGGGCCCTAGTG
CACAGGGAAAGCCAACCTACTTTCGAGAGGAAGAAGAAGAAATCCACAGCCCTACCCTGCTCCCGGAGGC
ACAGAATTGAAAGGGCGAATTGCCTGCAGGAATTCAAGCTTCGGGGACTAGTCATATGATAATCAACCTC
TGGATTACAAAATTTGTGAAAGATTGACTGGTATTCTTAACTATGTTGCTCCTTTTACGCTATGTGGATA
CGCTGCTTTAATGCCTTTGTATCATGCTATTGCTTCCCGTATGGCTTTCATTTTCTCCTCCTTGTATAAA
TCCTGGTTGCTGTCTCTTTATGAGGAGTTGTGGCCCGTTGTCAGGCAACGTGGCGTGGTGTGCACTGTGT
TTGCTGACGCAACCCCCACTGGTTGGGGCATTGCCACCACCTGTCAGCTCCTTTCCGGGACTTTCGCTTT
CCCCCTCCCTATTGCCACGGCGGAACTCATCGCCGCCTGCCTTGCCCGCTGCTGGACAGGGGCTCGGCTG
TTGGGCACTGACAATTCCGTGGTGTTGTCGGGGAAGCTGACGTCCTTTCCATGGCTGCTCGCCTGTGTTG
CCACCTGGATTCTGCGCGGGACGTCCTTCTGCTACGTCCCTTCGGCCCTCAATCCAGCGGACCTTCCTTC
CCGCGGCCTGCTGCCGGCTCTGCGGCCTCTTCCGCGTCTTCGCCTTCGCCCTCAGACGAGTCGGATCTCC
CTTTGGGCCGCCTCCCCGCATCGGTACAATTCACTCCTCAGGTGCAGGCTGCCTATCAGAAGGTGGTGGC
TGGTGTGGCCAATGCCCTGGCTCACAAATACCACTGAGATCTTTTTCCCTCTGCCAAAAATTATGGGGAC
ATCATGAAGCCCCTTGAGCATCTGACTTCTGGCTAATAAAGGAAATTTATTTTCATTGCAATAGTGTGTT
GGAATTTTTTGTGTCTCTCACTCGGAAGGACATATGGGAGGGCAAATCATTTAAAACATCAGAATGAGTA
TTTGGTTTAGAGTTTGGCAACATATGCCCATATGCTGGCTGCCATGAACAAAGGTTGGCTATAAAGAGGT
CATCAGTATATGAAACAGCCCCCTGCTGTCCATTCCTTATTCCATAGAAAAGCCTTGACTTGAGGTTAGA
TTTTTTTTATATTTTGTTTTGTGTTATTTTTTTCTTTAACATCCCTAAAATTTTCCTTACATGTTTTACT
AGCCAGATTTTTCCTCCTCTCCTGACTACTCCCAGTCATAGCTGTCCCTCTTCTCTTATGGAGATCCCTC
GACCTGCAGCCCAAGCTTGGCGTAATCATGGTCATAGCTGTTTCCTGTGTGAAATTGTTATCCGCTCACA
ATTCCACACAACATACGAGCCGGAAGCATAAAGTGTAAAGCCTGGGGTGCCTAATGAGTGAGCTAACTCA
CATTAATTGCGTTGCGCTCACTGCCCGCTTTCCAGTCGGGAAACCTGTCGTGCCAGCGGATCTCAATTCC
GATCATATTCAATAACCCTTAATATAACTTCGTATAATGTATGCTATACGAAGTTATTAGGTCTGAAGAG
GAGTTTACGTCCAGCCAAGCTTAGGATCAATTCTCATGTTTGACAGCTTATCATCGATAAGCTGATCCTC
ACAGGCCGCACCCAGCTTTTCTTCCGTTGCCCCAGTAGCATCTCTGTCTGGTGACCTTGAAGAGGAAGAG
GAGGGGTCCCGAGAATCCCCATCCCTACCGTCCAGCAAAAAGGGGGACGAGGAATTTGAGGCCTGGCTTG
AGGCTCAGGACGCAAATCTTGAGGATGTTCAGCGGGAGTTTTCCGGGCTGCGAGTAATTGGTGATGAGGA
CGAGGATGGTTCGGAGGATGGGGAATTTTCAGACCTGGATCTGTCTGACAGCGACCATGAAGGGGATGAG
GGTGGGGGGGCTGTTGGAGGGGGCAGGAGTCTGCACTCCCTGTATTCACTGAGCGTCGTCTAATAAAGAT
GTCTATTGATCTCTTTTAGTGTGAATCATGTCTGACGAGGGGCCAGGTACAGGACCTGGAAATGGCCTAG
GAGAGAAGGGAGACACATCTGGACCAGAAGGCTCCGGCGGCAGTGGACCTCAAAGAAGAGGGGGTGATAA
CCATGGACGAGGACGGGGAAGAGGACGAGGACGAGGAGGCGGAAGACCAGGAGCCCCGGGCGGCTCAGGA
TCAGGGCCAAGACATAGAGATGGTGTCCGGAGACCCCAAAAACGTCCAAGTTGCATTGGCTGCAAAGGGA
CCCACGGTGGAACAGGAGCAGGAGCAGGAGCGGGAGGGGCAGGAGCAGGAGGGGCAGGAGCAGGAGGAGG
GGCAGGAGC
