Features (pLannotate 1.2.2; 12 found; start..end, strand, type, name):
      1..1013    +  CDS            EBNA1 (fragment): Epstein-Barr nuclear antigen 1, also known as EBNA-1 crucial for latent viral infection, and for episomal amplification of vectors containing the oriP origin (Okita et al., 2013)
   1096..1164    +  CDS            gL (fragment): GL_EBVB9 - Experimental evidence at protein level: Swiss-Prot protein existence level 1. The heterodimer glycoprotein H-glycoprotein L is required for the fusion of viral and plasma membranes leading to virus entry into the host cell. Acts as a functional inhibitor of gH and maintains gH in an inhibited form. Upon binding to host integrins, gL dissociates from gH leading to activation of the viral fusion glycoproteins gB and gH. Fusion of EBV with B-lymphocytes requires the additional receptor- binding protein gp42, which forms a complex with gH/gL. The heterodimer gH/gL targets also host EPHA
   1181..1214    -  protein_bind   loxP: Cre-mediated recombination occurs in the 8-bp core sequence (GCATACAT). Cre recombinase
   1248..1400    +  CDS            gL (fragment): GL_EBVA8 - Experimental evidence at protein level: Swiss-Prot protein existence level 1. The heterodimer glycoprotein H-glycoprotein L is required for the fusion of viral and plasma membranes leading to virus entry into the host cell. Acts as a functional inhibitor of gH and maintains gH in an inhibited form. Upon binding to host integrins, gL dissociates from gH leading to activation of the viral fusion glycoproteins gB and gH. The heterodimer gH/gL targets also host EPHA2 to promote viral entry. From Epstein-Barr virus (strain AG876) (HHV-4) (Human herpesvirus 4).
   1401..3190    +  rep_origin     oriP: Epstein-Barr virus oriP replication origin (Yates et al., 2000)
   3636..3652    +  misc_feature   MCS (fragment): pUC18/19 multiple cloning site
   3665..3719    -  CDS            lacI (fragment): lac repressor; lacI; The lac repressor binds to the lac operator to inhibit transcription in E. coli. This inhibition can be relieved by adding lactose or isopropyl-β-D-thiogalactopyranoside (IPTG).
   3902..4490    -  rep_origin     ori: high-copy-number ColE1/pMB1/pBR322/pUC origin of replication
   4661..5521    -  CDS            AmpR: β-lactamase; bla; confers resistance to ampicillin, carbenicillin, and related antibiotics
   5522..5626    -  promoter       AmpR promoter: bla
   5657..6036    +  enhancer       CMV enhancer: human cytomegalovirus immediate early enhancer
   6038..6161    +  promoter       chicken β-actin promoter (fragment): contains a 21-bp deletion relative to the standard chicken β-actin promoter
>Addgene plasmid #27080 | pCXLE-hUL Sequencing Result | analyzer sequence | sequence record 190539
CAGGAGGGGCAGGAGGGGCAGGAGCAGGAGGAGGGGCAGGAGCAGGAGGGGCAGGAGCAGGAGGTGGAGG
CCGGGGTCGAGGAGGCAGTGGAGGCCGGGGTCGAGGAGGTAGTGGAGGCCGGGGTCGAGGAGGTAGTGGA
GGCCGCCGGGGTAGAGGACGTGAAAGAGCCAGGGGGGGAAGTCGTGAAAGAGCCAGGGGGAGAGGTCGTG
GACGTGGAGAAAAGAGGCCCAGGAGTCCCAGTAGTCAGTCATCATCATCCGGGTCTCCACCGCGCAGGCC
CCCTCCAGGTAGAAGGCCATTTTTCCACCCTGTAGGGGAAGCCGATTATTTTGAATACCACCAAGAAGGT
GGCCCAGATGGTGAGCCTGACGTGCCCCCGGGAGCGATAGAGCAGGGCCCCGCAGATGACCCAGGAGAAG
GCCCAAGCACTGGACCCCGGGGTCAGGGTGATGGAGGCAGGCGCAAAAAAGGAGGGTGGTTTGGAAAGCA
TCGTGGTCAAGGAGGTTCCAACCCGAAATTTGAGAACATTGCAGAAGGTTTAAGAGCTCTCCTGGCTAGG
AGTCACGTAGAAAGGACTACCGACGAAGGAACTTGGGTCGCCGGTGTGTTCGTATATGGAGGTAGTAAGA
CCTCCCTTTACAACCTAAGGCGAGGAACTGCCCTTGCTATTCCACAATGTCGTCTTACACCATTGAGTCG
TCTCCCCTTTGGAATGGCCCCTGGACCCGGCCCACAACCTGGCCCGCTAAGGGAGTCCATTGTCTGTTAT
TTCATGGTCTTTTTACAAACTCATATATTTGCTGAGGTTTTGAAGGATGCGATTAAGGACCTTGTTATGA
CAAAGCCCGCTCCTACCTGCAATATCAGGGTGACTGTGTGCAGCTTTGACGATGGAGTAGATTTGCCTCC
CTGGTTTCCACCTATGGTGGAAGGGGCTGCCGCGGAGGGTGATGACGGAGATGACGGAGATGAAGGAGGT
GATGGAGATGAGGGTGAGGAAGGGCAGGAGTGATGTAACTTGTTAGGAGACGCCCTCAATCGTATTAAAA
GCCGTGTATTCCCCCGCACTAAAGAATAAATCCCCAGTAGACATCATGCGTGCTGTTGGTGTATTTCTGG
CCATCTGTCTTGTCACCATTTTCGTCCTCCCAACATGGGGCAATTGCCGGAACCCTTAATATAACTTCGT
ATAATGTATGCTATACGAAGTTATTAGGTCCCTCGAAGAGGTTCACTAGCGGATCTCAATTGGGCATACC
CATGTTGTCACGTCACTCAGCTCCGCGCTCAACACCTTCTCGCGTTGGAAAACATTAGCGACATTTACCT
GGTGAGCAATCAGACATGCGACGGCTTTAGCCTGGCCTCCTTAAATTCACCTAAGAATGGGAGCAACCAG
CAGGAAAAGGACAAGCAGCGAAAATTCACGCCCCCTTGGGAGGTGGCGGCATATGCAAAGGATAGCACTC
CCACTCTACTACTGGGTATCATATGCTGACTGTATATGCATGAGGATAGCATATGCTACCCGGATACAGA
TTAGGATAGCATATACTACCCAGATATAGATTAGGATAGCATATGCTACCCAGATATAGATTAGGATAGC
CTATGCTACCCAGATATAAATTAGGATAGCATATACTACCCAGATATAGATTAGGATAGCATATGCTACC
CAGATATAGATTAGGATAGCCTATGCTACCCAGATATAGATTAGGATAGCATATGCTACCCAGATATAGA
TTAGGATAGCATATGCTATCCAGATATTTGGGTAGTATATGCTACCCAGATATAAATTAGGATAGCATAT
ACTACCCTAATCTCTATTAGGATAGCATATGCTACCCGGATACAGATTAGGATAGCATATACTACCCAGA
TATAGATTAGGATAGCATATGCTACCCAGATATAGATTAGGATAGCCTATGCTACCCAGATATAAATTAG
GATAGCATATACTACCCAGATATAGATTAGGATAGCATATGCTACCCAGATATAGATTAGGATAGCCTAT
GCTACCCAGATATAGATTAGGATAGCATATGCTATCCAGATATTTGGGTAGTATATGCTACCCATGGCAA
CATTAGCCCACCGTGCTCTCAGCGACCTCGTGAATATGAGGACCAACAACCCTGTGCTTGGCGCTCAGGC
GCAAGTGTGTGTAATTTGTCCTCCAGATCGCAGCAATCGCGCCCCTATCTTGGCCCGCCCACCTACTTAT
GCAGGTATTCCCCGGGGTGCCATTAGTGGTTTTGTGGGCAAGTGGTTTGACCGCAGTGGTTAGCGGGGTT
ACAATCAGCCAAGTTATTACACCCTTATTTTACAGTCCAAAACCGCAGGGCGGCGTGTGGGGGCTGACGC
GTGCCCCCACTCCACAATTTCAAAAAAAAGAGTGGCCACTTGTCTTTGTTTATGGGCCCCATTGGCGTGG
AGCCCCGTTTAATTTTCGGGGGTGTTAGAGACAACCAGTGGAGTCCGCTGCTGTCGGCGTCCACTCTCTT
TCCCCTTGTTACAAATAGAGTGTAACAACATGGTTCACCTGTCTTGGTCCCTGCCTGGGACACATCTTAA
TAACCCCAGTATCATATTGCACTAGGATTATGTGTTGCCCATAGCCATAAATTCGTGTGAGATGGACATC
CAGTCTTTACGGCTTGTCCCCACCCCATGGATTTCTATTGTTAAAGATATTCAGAATGTTTCATTCCTAC
ACTAGTATTTATTGCCCAAGGGGTTTGTGAGGGTTATATTGGTGTCATAGCACAATGCCACCACTGAACC
CCCCGTCCAAATTTTATTCTGGGGGCGTCACCTGAAACCTTGTTTTCGAGCACCTCACATACACCTTACT
GTTCACAACTCAGCAGTTATTCTATTAGCTAAACGAAGGAGAATGAAGAAGCAGGCGAAGATTCAGGAGA
GTTCACTGCCCGCTCCTTGATCTTCAGCCACTGCCCTTGTGACTAAAATGGTTCACTACCCTCGTGGAAT
CCTGACCCCATGTAAATAAAACCGTGACAGCTCATGGGGTGGGAGATATCGCTGTTCCTTAGGACCCTTT
TACTAACCCTAATTCGATAGCATATGCTTCCCGTTGGGTAACATATGCTATTGAATTAGGGTTAGTCTGG
ATAGTATATACTACTACCCGGGAAGCATATGCTACCCGTTTAGGGTTAACAAGGGGGCCTTATAAACACT
ATTGCTAATGCCCTCTTGAGGGTCCGCTTATCGGTAGCTACACAGGCCCCTCTGATTGACGTTGGTGTAG
CCTCCCGTAGTCTTCCTGGGCCCCTGGGAGGTACATGTCCCCCAGCATTGGTGTAAGAGCTTCAGCCAAG
AGTTACACATAAAGGCAATGTTGTGTTGCAGTCCACAGACTGCAAAGTCTGCTCCAGGATGAAAGCCACT
CAGTGTTGGCAAATGTGCACATCCATTTATAAGGATGTCAACTACAGTCAGAGAACCCCTTTGTGTTTGG
TCCCCCCCCGTGTCACATGTGGAACAGGGCCCAGTTGGCAAGTTGTACCAACCAACTGAAGGGATTACAT
GCACTGCCCCGCGAAGAAGGGGCAGAGATGTCGTAGTCAGGTTTAGTTCGTCCGGGGCGGGGATCGATCC
TCTAGAGTCGACGCTAGCGGATCCGCTGCATTAATGAATCGGCCAACGCGCGGGGAGAGGCGGTTTGCGT
ATTGGGCGCTCTTCCGCTTCCTCGCTCACTGACTCGCTGCGCTCGGTCGTTCGGCTGCGGCGAGCGGTAT
CAGCTCACTCAAAGGCGGTAATACGGTTATCCACAGAATCAGGGGATAACGCAGGAAAGAACATGTGAGC
AAAAGGCCAGCAAAAGGCCAGGAACCGTAAAAAGGCCGCGTTGCTGGCGTTTTTCCATAGGCTCCGCCCC
CCTGACGAGCATCACAAAAATCGACGCTCAAGTCAGAGGTGGCGAAACCCGACAGGACTATAAAGATACC
AGGCGTTTCCCCCTGGAAGCTCCCTCGTGCGCTCTCCTGTTCCGACCCTGCCGCTTACCGGATACCTGTC
CGCCTTTCTCCCTTCGGGAAGCGTGGCGCTTTCTCATAGCTCACGCTGTAGGTATCTCAGTTCGGTGTAG
GTCGTTCGCTCCAAGCTGGGCTGTGTGCACGAACCCCCCGTTCAGCCCGACCGCTGCGCCTTATCCGGTA
ACTATCGTCTTGAGTCCAACCCGGTAAGACACGACTTATCGCCACTGGCAGCAGCCACTGGTAACAGGAT
TAGCAGAGCGAGGTATGTAGGCGGTGCTACAGAGTTCTTGAAGTGGTGGCCTAACTACGGCTACACTAGA
AGAACAGTATTTGGTATCTGCGCTCTGCTGAAGCCAGTTACCTTCGGAAAAAGAGTTGGTAGCTCTTGAT
CCGGCAAACAAACCACCGCTGGTAGCGGTGGTTTTTTTGTTTGCAAGCAGCAGATTACGCGCAGAAAAAA
AGGATCTCAAGAAGATCCTTTGATCTTTTCTACGGGGTCTGACGCTCAGTGGAACGAAAACTCACGTTAA
GGGATTTTGGTCATGAGATTATCAAAAAGGATCTTCACCTAGATCCTTTTAAATTAAAAATGAAGTTTTA
AATCAATCTAAAGTATATATGAGTAAACTTGGTCTGACAGTTACCAATGCTTAATCAGTGAGGCACCTAT
CTCAGCGATCTGTCTATTTCGTTCATCCATAGTTGCCTGACTCCCCGTCGTGTAGATAACTACGATACGG
GAGGGCTTACCATCTGGCCCCAGTGCTGCAATGATACCGCGAGACCCACGCTCACCGGCTCCAGATTTAT
CAGCAATAAACCAGCCAGCCGGAAGGGCCGAGCGCAGAAGTGGTCCTGCAACTTTATCCGCCTCCATCCA
GTCTATTAATTGTTGCCGGGAAGCTAGAGTAAGTAGTTCGCCAGTTAATAGTTTGCGCAACGTTGTTGCC
ATTGCTACAGGCATCGTGGTGTCACGCTCGTCGTTTGGTATGGCTTCATTCAGCTCCGGTTCCCAACGAT
CAAGGCGAGTTACATGATCCCCCATGTTGTGCAAAAAAGCGGTTAGCTCCTTCGGTCCTCCGATCGTTGT
CAGAAGTAAGTTGGCCGCAGTGTTATCACTCATGGTTATGGCAGCACTGCATAATTCTCTTACTGTCATG
CCATCCGTAAGATGCTTTTCTGTGACTGGTGAGTACTCAACCAAGTCATTCTGAGAATAGTGTATGCGGC
GACCGAGTTGCTCTTGCCCGGCGTCAATACGGGATAATACCGCGCCACATAGCAGAACTTTAAAAGTGCT
CATCATTGGAAAACGTTCTTCGGGGCGAAAACTCTCAAGGATCTTACCGCTGTTGAGATCCAGTTCGATG
TAACCCACTCGTGCACCCAACTGATCTTCAGCATCTTTTACTTTCACCAGCGTTTCTGGGTGAGCAAAAA
CAGGAAGGCAAAATGCCGCAAAAAAGGGAATAAGGGCGACACGGAAATGTTGAATACTCATACTCTTCCT
TTTTCAATATTATTGAAGCATTTATCAGGGTTATTGTCTCATGAGCGGATACATATTTGAATGTATTTAG
AAAAATAAACAAATAGGGGTTCCGCGCACATTTCCCCGAAAAGTGCCACCTGGGTCGACATTGATTATTG
ACTAGTTATTAATAGTAATCAATTACGGGGTCATTAGTTCATAGCCCATATATGGAGTTCCGCGTTACAT
AACTTACGGTAAATGGCCCGCCTGGCTGACCGCCCAACGACCCCCGCCCATTGACGTCAATAATGACGTA
TGTTCCCATAGTAACGCCAATAGGGACTTTCCATTGACGTCAATGGGTGGAGTATTTACGGTAAACTGCC
CACTTGGCAGTACATCAAGTGTATCATATGCCAAGTACGCCCCCTATTGACGTCAATGACGGTAAATGGC
CCGCCTGGCATTATGCCCAGTACATGACCTTATGGGACTTTCCTACTTGGCAGTACATCTACGTATTAGT
CATCGCTATTACCATGGTCGAGGTGAGCCCCACGTTCTGCTTCACTCTCCCCATCTCCCCCCCCTCCCCA
CCCCCAATTTTGTATTTATTTATTTTTTAATTATTTTGTGCAGCGATGGGGGCGGGGGGGGGGGGGGGGC
GC
