>Addgene plasmid #27080 | pCXLE-hUL | addgene partial sequence | sequence record 42259 | WPRE-R 5'-CATAGCGTAAAAGGAGCAACA-3'
TCTTTAAATTTTGTAATCCAGAGGTTGATTATCATATGACTAGTCCCCGAAGCTTGAATTCCTGCAGGCA
ATTCGCCCTTTCAATTCTGTGCCTCCGGGAGCAGGGTAGGGCTGTGGATTTCTTCTTCTTCCTCTCGAAA
GTAGGTTGGCTTTCCCTGTGCACTAGGGCCCTGCTGGGCCTTCAGCGGACATGAGGCTACCATATGGCTG
ATGCTCTGGCAGAAGTGGCACTTCTTGGGCTGGGGTGGCAGCTTGCATTCCTTGGCATGATGATCTAGAC
CTCCACAGTTGTAGCACCTGTCTCCTTTTGATCTGCGCTTCTGCATGCTCTTTCCTTTTGGCCGCCTCTC
ACTCCCAATACAGAATACTCCACCAGGTCCGGTGACACGGATGGATTCCAGACCCTTGGCTGACTTCTTA
AAGGTGAACTCCACTGCCTCACCCTCCTTCAAGCTCCGGAACCCTTCCATGTGCAGCTTACTCTGGTGCA
CAAAGACATCCACTGGGGGGTCGAGCGCGACCCCGGCGCGGGCGGTCATGGACAGGAAGCCGAACCCCAT
GCGCACGTTGAACCACTTACAGATGCCCGCACCGTGCAGCAGCTGAGGCTCGTCCGCCGCCCGGGCCGCG
TCCTCCGGCGCCTCCTCGGGCGCCTCTTCTGCCGCCTTGGCGCAGCCACCTGCAAACTGCTGGTTGGACA
CGGAGCCCATGGTGAAGGGCGAATTGTTCATGAGTGGACCTGGATTGCTTTCTACATCCCCAGCCAGTTT
GAGTAAATCAAAGTTAAGAGTTTGTTTGACAGGAGCGACAATTTTGAGATCTCCGTAGCCAGTGAGGTA
