>Addgene plasmid #27080 | pCXLE-hUL | addgene partial sequence | sequence record 82857 | pCAG-F 5'-GCAACGTGCTGGTTATTGTG-3'
CTTCACCATGGACTACGACTCGTACCAGCACTATTTCTACGACTATGACTGCGGGGAGGATTTCTACCGC
TCCACGGCGCCCAGCGAGGACATCTGGAAGAAATTCGAGCTGGTGCCATCGCCCCCCACGTCGCCGCCCT
GGGGCTTGGGTCCCGGCGCAGGGGACCCGGCCCCCGGGATTGGTCCCCCGGAGCCGTGGCCCGGAGGGTG
CACCGGAGACGAAGCGGAATCCCGGGGCCACTCGAAAGGCTGGGGCAGGAACTACGCCTCCATCATACGC
CGTGACTGCATGTGGAGCGGCTTCTCGGCCCGGGAACGGCTGGAGAGAGCTGTGAGCGACCGGCTCGCTC
CTGGCGCGCCCCGGGGGAACCCGCCCAAGGCGTCCGCCGCCCCGGACTGCACTCCCAGCCTCGAAGCCGG
CAACCCGGCGCCCGCCGCCCCCTGTCCGCTGGGCGAACCCAAGACCCAGGCCTGCTCCGGGTCCGAGAGC
CCAAGCGACTCGGAGAATGAAGAAATTGATGTTGTGACAGTAGAGAAGAGGCAGTCTCTGGGTATTCGGA
AGCCGGTCACCATCACGGTGCGAGCAGACCCCCTGGATCCCTGCATGAAGCATTTCCACATCTCCATCCA
TCAGCAACAGCACAACTATGCTGCCCGTTTTCCTCCAGAAAGCTGCTCC
