>Addgene plasmid #27080 | pCXLE-hUL | addgene partial sequence | sequence record 89408 | pCAGGS5 5'-ggttcggcttctggcgtgtgacc-3'
GAGCCTCTGCTAACCATGTTCATGCCTTCTTCTTTTTCCTACAGCTCCTGGGCAACGTGCTGGTTATTGT
GCTGTCTCATCATTTTGGCAAAGAATTCGCCCTTCACCATGGACTACGACTCGTACCAGCACTATTTCTA
CGACTATGACTGCGGGGAGGATTTCTACCGCTCCACGGCGCCCAGCGAGGACATCTGGAAGAAATTCGAG
CTGGTGCCATCGCCCCCCACGTCGCCGCCCTGGGGCTTGGGTCCCGGCGCAGGGGACCCGGCCCCCGGGA
TTGGTCCCCCGGAGCCGTGGCCCGGAGGGTGCACCGGAGACGAAGCGGAATCCCGGGGCCACTCGAAAGG
CTGGGGCAGGAACTACGCCTCCATCATACGCCGTGACTGCATGTGGAGCGGCTTCTCGGCCCGGGAACGG
CTGGAGAGAGCTGTGAGCGACCGGCTCGCTCCTGGCGCGCCCCGGGGGAACCCGCCCAAGGCGTCCGCCG
CCCCGGACTGCACTCCCAGCCTCGAAGCCGGCAACCCGGCGCCCGCCGCCCCCTGTCCGCTGGGCGAACC
CAAGACCCAGGCCTGCTCCGGGTCCGAGAGCCCAAGCGACTCGGAGAATGAAGAAATTGATGTTGTGACA
GTAGAGAAGAGGCAGTCTCTGGGTATTCGGAAGCCGGTCACCATCACGGTGCGAGCAGACCCCCTGGATC
CCTGCATGAAGCATTTCCACATCTCCATCCATCAGCAACAGCACAACTATGCTGCCCGTTTTCCTCCAGA
AAGCTGCTCCCAAGAAGAGGCTTCAGAGAGGGGTCCCCAAGAAGAGGTTCTGGAGAGAGATGCTGCAGGG
GAAAAGGAAGATGAGGAGGATGAAGAGATTGTGAGTCCCCCACCTGTAGAAAGTGAGGCTGCCCAGTCCT
GCCACCCCAAACCTGTCAGTTCTGATACTGAGGATGTGACCAAGAGGAAGAATCACAACTTCCTGGAGCG
CAAGAGGCGGAATGACCTGCGTTCGCGATTCTTGGCGCTGAGGGACCAGGTGCCCACCCTGGCCAGCTGC
TCCAAGGCCCCCAAAGTAGTGATCCTAAGCAAGGCCTTGGAATACTTGCAAGCCCTGGTGGGGG
