LOCUS       Exported 901 bp ds-DNA linear SYN 19-MAY-2021
DEFINITION  Integration-free (episomal) expression of human L-MYC and LIN28.
ACCESSION   .
VERSION     .
KEYWORDS    pCXLE-hUL
SOURCE      synthetic DNA construct
  ORGANISM  synthetic DNA construct
REFERENCE   1 (bases 1 to 901)
  AUTHORS   Okita K, Matsumura Y, Sato Y, Okada A, Morizane A, Okamoto S, Hong
            H, Nakagawa M, Tanabe K, Tezuka KI, Shibata T, Kunisada T, Takahashi
            M, Takahashi J, Saji H, Yamanaka S
  TITLE     A more efficient method to generate integration-free human iPS
            cells.
  JOURNAL   Nat Methods. 2011 Apr 3. ():.
  PUBMED    21460823
REFERENCE   2 (bases 1 to 901)
  AUTHORS   .
  TITLE     Direct Submission
  JOURNAL   Exported May 19, 2021 from SnapGene Server 1.1.58
            http://www.snapgene.com
FEATURES             Location/Qualifiers
     source          1..901
                     /organism="synthetic DNA construct"
                     /mol_type="other DNA"
     CDS             complement(301..366)
                     /codon_start=1
                     /product="2A peptide from foot-and-mouth disease virus
                     polyprotein"
                     /label=F2A
                     /note="Eukaryotic ribosomes fail to insert a peptide bond
                     between the Gly and Pro residues, yielding separate
                     polypeptides."
                     /translation="VKQTLNFDLLKLAGDVESNPGP"
ORIGIN
        1 tgcctcaccc tccttcaagc tccggaaccc ttccatgtgc agcttactct ggtgcacaaa
       61 gacatccact ggggggtcga gcgcgacccc ggcgcgggcg gtcatggaca ggaagccgaa
      121 ccccatgcgc acgttgaacc acttacagat gcccgcaccg tgcagcagct gaggctcgtc
      181 cgccgcccgg gccgcgtcct ccggcgcctc ctcgggcgcc tcttctgccg ccttggcgca
      241 gccacctgca aactgctggt tggacacgga gcccatggtg aagggcgaat tgttcatgag
      301 tggacctgga ttgctttcta catccccagc cagtttgagt aaatcaaagt taagagtttg
      361 tttgacagga gcgacaattt tgagatctcc gtagccagtg aggtatgcaa ttcttttctg
      421 caactgctgc tgccggcatc ggagctgtct tttctctgta gccatcctct tctcagcccc
      481 caccagggct tgcaagtatt ccaaggcctt gcttaggatc actactttgg gggccttgga
      541 gcagctggcc agggtgggca cctggtccct cagcgccaag aatcgcgaac gcaggtcatt
      601 ccgcctcttg cgctccagga agttgtgatt cttcctcttg gtcacatcct cagtatcaga
      661 actgacaggt ttggggtggc aggactgggc agcctcactt tctacaggtg ggggactcac
      721 aatctcttca tcctcctcat cttccttttc ccctgcagca tctctctcca gaacctcttc
      781 ttggggaccc ctctctgaag cctcttcttg ggagcagctt tctggaggaa aacgggcagc
      841 atagttgtgc tgttgctgat ggatggagat gtggaaatgc ttcatgcagg gatccagggg
      901 g
//
